>Addgene plasmid #172530 | pcryGFP-acta1-dmdGFP | depositor full sequence | sequence record 334839 | pcryGFP-acta1-dmdGFP sequence 21551 bps
CCACCTAAATTGTAAGCGTTAATATTTTGTTAAAATTCGCGTTAAATTTTTGTTAAATCAGCTCATTTTT
TAACCAATAGGCCGAAATCGGCAAAATCCCTTATAAATCAAAAGAATAGACCGAGATAGGGT
[37 nt withheld, positions 133-169]
AAAGAACGTGGACTCCAACGTCAAAGG
[32 nt withheld, positions 197-228]
GCTGGCTAAGAACTCATCAGCCTCCCCGGTCCATCTACCCACGTACCAATGCACCAATTGGCCACAATGA
CGGCTACTACATGGTGCCATTCCTTCCTCTTTATAGGAATGGAGACTACCTCCTGTCCAACAAGGCTCTT
GGATACGAGTACGCCTACCTGTTGGACCCAGGTCATTGCACAACACCAGAAATGCCCTCTGATCTGCAAA
AGACGTGAATATCTGTTCAGACACCCATATCCACTCTGTTCCACACAGGTCAGAGGTTTGTCCAGGAGTT
CTTGACAGAGGTGTAAAAAGTACTCAAAAATTTTACTCAAGTGAAAGTACAAGTACTTAGGGAAAATTTT
ACTCAATTAAAAGTAAAAGTATCTGGCTAGAATCTTACTTGAGTAAAAGTAAAAAAGTACTCCATTAAAA
TTGTACTTGAGTATTAAGGAAGTAAAAGTAAAAGCAAGAAAGAAAACTAGAGATTCTTGTTTAAGCTTTT
AATCTCAAAAAACATTAAATGAAATGCATACAAGGTTTTATCCTGCTTTAGAACTGTTTGTATTTAATTA
TCAAACTATAAGACAGACAATCTAATGCCAGTACACGCTACTCAAAGTTGTAAAACCTCAGATTTAACTT
CAGTAGAAGCTGATTCTCAAAATTGTTAGTGTCAAGCCTAGCTCTTTTGGGGCTGAAAAGCAATCCTGCA
GTGCTGAAAAGCCTCTCACAGGCAGCCGATGCGGGAAGAGGTGTATTAGTCTTGATAGAGAGGCTGCAAA
TAGCAGGAAACGTGAGCAGAGACTCCCTGGTGTCTGAAACACAGGCCCGATTGGCCTTAAGATACATTGA
TGAGTTTGGACAAACCACAACTAGAATGCAGTGAAAAAAATGCTTTATTTGTGAAATTTGTGATGCTATT
GCTTTATTTGTAACCATTATAAGCTGCAATAAACAAGTTAACAACAACAATTGCATTCATTTTATGTTTC
AGGTTCAGGGGGAGGTGTGGGAGGTTTTTTAAAGCAAGTAAAACCTCTACAAATGTGGTATGGCTGATTA
TGATCTAGAGTCGCGGCCGCTTTACTTGTACAGCTCGTCCATGCCGAGAGTGATCCCGGCGGCGGTCACG
AACTCCAGCAGGACCATGTGATCGCGCTTCTCGTTGGGGTCTTTGCTCAGGGCGGACTGGGTGCTCAGGT
AGTGGTTGTCGGGCAGCAGCACGGGGCCGTCGCCGATGGGGGTGTTCTGCTGGTAGTGGTCGGCGAGCTG
CACGCTGCCGTCCTCGATGTTGTGGCGGATCTTGAAGTTCACCTTGATGCCGTTCTTCTGCTTGTCGGCC
ATGATATAGACGTTGTGGCTGTTGTAGTTGTACTCCAGCTTGTGCCCCAGGATGTTGCCGTCCTCCTTGA
AGTCGATGCCCTTCAGCTCGATGCGGTTCACCAGGGTGTCGCCCTCGAACTTCACCTCGGCGCGGGTCTT
GTAGTTGCCGTCGTCCTTGAAGAAGATGGTGCGCTCCTGGACGTAGCCTTCGGGCATGGCGGACTTGAAG
AAGTCGTGCTGCTTCATGTGGTCGGGGTAGCGGCTGAAGCACTGCACGCCGTAGGTCAGGGTGGTCACGA
GGGTGGGCCAGGGCACGGGCAGCTTGCCGGTGGTGCAGATGAACTTCAGGGTCAGCTTGCCGTAGGTGGC
ATCGCCCTCGCCCTCGCCGGACACGCTGAACTTGTGGCCGTTTACGTCGCCGTCCAGCTCGACCAGGATG
GGCACCACCCCGGTGAACAGCTCCTCGCCCTTGCTCACCATGGTGGCGACCGGTAATGTCAGACCTGGTA
ACTCCTTACTGTAACTTATTGCACCTGATGAACAAAAGATGTGAACTGAACGCAAGTAGGAGGCTAATAG
AGGCTAGTACAGTACAAAGATCCCCAAATGATGTGTGCCGGCCTTAGTGGAGGCAGACCCCTGGTTATAT
ACCTGTGCTGCAGAAAGAGGGGCTTACAAATGGATCTCTCTGGAATGGCATTATCTCATGGTGGGAACAG
TGTTGTCAGCAGAATCAGCGGGGTGGACTCTGACCTGAGAATGACAGTCTAGCACTGAATGGCTCAGACA
ATACTCTTGTGGCCAACTATCACCGGAAAATAAGTGCCTGCCAAAACAAACCAGACCAGATGAAGCTACA
TGGCTGTAGAACGTCAGTATTTAATGTGTTGTGGCCACTTGGTTCACCAGATTTAAGAGCTAATTTTTTT
AAATATCACAGATAATCAATCGCTTTTTTTTTTCTTGACTGAAAAGCTTAGACTGGAAAATTCTTTGAAA
AAGTTTGCACTACAGAAAATAAATACATAACATCCTGCACTGAATGCACACTATTAATAGAAAAGAGAGC
ATTATTGTAGGAAATGTATTGTATATGTACATTCTGTGCATTTCACAATTTTCTCGAGCAGGAAACAGCT
ATGACCATGATTACGCCAAGCTATCAACTTTGTATAGAAAAGTTGGCACGCGCAGATTCCGTGTGGGCCT
GGTAATATCTTACCATTTTAAGCTATTTTAAGATTAGGGAAAAAAATTAAATAAAACTACTTTAAAATTA
CTTTCCTTAAAAAGCAACATATTTATTTAGTTTTTGTTTAACTGGCTCAAGATTGTAATATTTTACTTTT
ACATGTTTTTTTTAAGTACCTAAATGTGTTCAAAAGTAAAGTATGTTATTGTTTTTTTTTTTTTAATGTT
AGCTAAGCTTTAAATTGTAATATATTACTTTTAAAAGTGACTTTTTAAAAATGTAAATAAAAAAGTAACT
ATAAATGTGTAATGCATGTTATTTCTGTGGGTTTTTTAATTTTCATCTCAACTGGGCTTACAATTTTAAC
ATAATAAAAATCAAATCAAATCAAATCAGGCCCTTATTTGTCACATACACTCTTGTATACTGAAATAAAC
TAAATGTTGAGAAAAATTTAAATACACCAAAATAACGCATACCTTTTTTGTAATTACCTAAGTAAAACAT
TTAGTTCCTTTTTTAAGTGACTCAAGATTGTAATCTATTAATTGTAAAAGATAAAACTAGTGATCAATCT
GACGTGCTTCTATGCAGCCTGTGAGATTAATTGTGATGTTTAATTATTAAACAATTTAAATGGATCAAAC
ATTTCACATGTGCTTATTGTGTCCAACAAAACCAGCAGAAGCACTTAAAAATATTGCATGACAACATGAG
TTTTTAATGTAAATTATATATACTTCCTAAACGAAGTTAATCATATTTTCTAAAATAATAATGTCATTGA
AATATTTAAATAAATGATAASCTTTAGTTGATTCAACATAAAATTGAAAGCAATAAGGACTTTTTTTTTT
TTACAGCGGTGAAGCAAAAGCMTGKAAATAATCATATAAATATAATAAATAAATAAATAAAATAATGGTT
CTTGGTGCAAATATGAACACTTTAAATAAATATAGAATAAATATGATCAATAAGTCATAACGACGTGTTT
TATGTTGATTATAATTTAAACATGTTTCTAACGCAAGTTTTAAAAACTGTTTTAAAGTATTATTTTAAGT
TATAAGATCAATTTGACTCAACATTTTGTAGTGAAAATATGTTGTGTAAAATTAATATAATATACACTAT
AAAAATGCAAGGTTCCACACAATTCATTCATGTTGTCCCAACACAAATCGATTAAGTTAACAAATATATG
TGGATTGAACATAAAAAATTAAGTTGTCCCAATGAAATCTCAAGAATTGTGTTGTTTCAGCTCATTTTAA
ATAAGTAGTTTTAACAAGTAAAAAATAACATATTTTTGAGTGTGTATATATATATATTTATATATTACAA
AATATAATAATATAAAATGTAAAAGATATAAACCATGCTACATATATTTAAGAGCTATTTTGCACATTAC
TTTTTTGCAAGCCATTTGAGTGTTTTTTTACAAATATATATTAGCTAAATATACAATATCTTAAATATAC
AATTAATCAGACATGCAAAAAATGCATTTAACCTACATAAAAATACATGATCAACATATGTTTTATGCTG
ATTACAACTAAATCAAACGTAATGAAATTAATTTATAAAAGCGATTTAAATATGTCAATATTTTAAGTTA
AAATCACTTGAAACCTACTATAAATGAACTTAAATTTAAAAAATCTCCTTTAATTCCAATGCAGCACTGT
TGTTTTTTCAGCTGAGGACCCCCGGTGCAGATGGTTGGCCCCCGGCCCGCTATTCTAAGGAAGCCTTTCT
TAATTTTAGGGCGGCGCTGCATGCGCTCAGATCAGATTCACGGGTGGAGAGGGTTATTTTCTCTTTTTTA
TTTTTTCTTGCCTGCTCATATTTGGGCCTGTGTGAACCCCAGGCTCCGCCTCGGCCCCCAGGAGCCGCTC
TTATTTAAAGGGGATCCTCGCCTTCAGTCTTCGTCCCAGTGGAAGCATCAGTCTTGTGATAACAACTTGG
TGAGTCCTACAGACCAGCGCTCGACTCTAGGCTTTAAATGCATTGATTTCTCTGGATTAGCTACCGGGAG
AGTTTTAACTTTGCTTATTAGTCTTGTGCTTGAACTGCTAGGTTTAAAGAGGGTTTTCTCTAATGCATGC
ATGAAGCGACAGCTGAAAACCAGAAATAGAGCGTTTGTCCTCCTGTTAAACTCTAGCCTTTCTTTGGCAT
TTGTCAGTCCGAGTCTTCAGCTGCCGGCAGGAGATTGGGTTTCAGTAACACTTGCTGAGCACAAACTACA
CGTGCTTCCTTCAGATTTAATTCATTATTAATCATTCTAGATTTAAATGATCTTCTTACTCATTGCTGAT
TATTTTAGCCTTGCGGAGCAGATTAAATGAGCACGTGTTTATTAAGATTGATTTAAATATAATTAATATT
TCACCACTGTAGTTTTAAAATTGCCTTCTAAGTCATGGTTGATTTTTAATAGGTATCGGCTCTAATTAGA
TTACTATTTTGGTTTTTAAATGTTATTTCTATTTCATTTGTAGGCTCGTTTTTAATGTGATTTTATTAGA
TTCTAGTTTTAAAATCATCTTTTAGCCTTACTGAGCAGACTGAATGAACATGTTTCATTAAGATTAACTT
CATTATAGTTAATTATTTAATCATTCTAGTGGATTATAAATCAGCTCTATTTAAATTGATTGTCGTGTTT
ATTTCTATTTGATTTTTGATTATTTTTTAAGGTCGTTTTTATGTGATTTTTCCCCGATTCTAATTTTAAA
CTAATTGTTTGATTTTTATATGATTCGACTCTTTTTAAATGAATTGTTTTGCTTTTTTTATTGAGCATAT
ATATATATTATACAATTTCAATCAACAATTGTTGTGCTTTTTAAATGTTGTTTCTATTTCATTTCTAGGG
TCGATTTTATTCGATTCTAGTTTTAAAATCGTGATTTCTAACTCCTAACCTTACTGAGCAGACTGAATGA
ACATGTTTCATCAAGATTAACTTCATTATAGTTAATTATTGAATCGGGCTAGTGGTTTATAAATCAGCTC
TATTATAAATTAATTGTCATCATTATTTCTATTTAATTTTTATTATTTCTTTAGGATTATTTTTATGTGA
TTTTTTTCACGTTCTAGTTTTAAACTCAATGCTCATTACTGCTCACCCTTGCTGAGCAGTCTTTCGTTAA
GATTAAATTAATAACTTCGTATAGCATACATTATACGAAGTTATTAATAACCCATTCTAGTTTTAAAACA
GTGTCTTAAGGCATAGCTGATATTTTACAAGTTTACTATTTAATATATCTCCTTTCTTTTTTTAGGGTCG
ATTTCATCTGATTTGATTAATTTTTATTATCTTCACTAAGCTTTTTGTTCTAGGTTTTATTCTCAGTATT
ATTACTGTTATATTTGAACTGAATTTCTCCTCATAGTTTATTCATTTTATTTATTTATTTTTTGTTTATT
CGCTATTTTGTATTTTAGTTTTTAATTAGAAATTTTATTAGAATCGTTTTGAACTAGTTTTTATGCACTC
TAACATTAATATTAAATCATAACTATTATTTTTATTATAATTTATTTGTGTTTATCTTTTTGTGTAGCTT
TCATGTGTTTTTATTTTAGTTTTATTATGTTTGCATTGAATTTTTTGGACTAGTTTATATAACGATATAC
AGAAAAGCCATGACAACAAATGTTTTTATAATACCTATTAAGTATAAGCTAATCAGATTTCCACTATTCT
GTTCAAAGTTAACATTATTAGCCATTCTGATGGATCATTTGACATTTGTCATATGTCTTTATGAACACTG
CTCTTTCAGATGCCACTTTTAAAGCTGTTTTTTACAGTAAATGAACGTTTATTATTATGACATTATTTCC
TAAGGCCTCTAGAGTACAGCAGGATGTGGCGTGTGCATTACCGTGTAATTATGCTGACTGTAAATGTGCA
TTTATAGACTGTCAGCATGTCTGACTGTGCGCTGTTGTGATTGGTCCTGCACAGACCAAGGCAAGTTTGT
ACAAAAAAGCAGGCTGCCGCCATGGCCGAAGCAGTGAACCCACAGGACCAATGGGAGGAAGGTTTTGAGG
ACGAATTCGGAGAAATCATCAAAACTCGATCAGATGAAAGAGAAGACGTTCAAAAGAAAACCTTCACCAA
ATGGATAAACTCACAGTTTGCTAAGACAAGAAGACCTCCTATTGATGACCTCTTCACTGACCTGTGTGAT
GGCCGACGTCTTCTTGAACTTCTGGAGGTTCTGGTTGGCCATGAAATAGTTAAAGAACGTGGCTTCACTC
GAGTGCACTCCCTTAACAATGTTAACAGGGCCCTGCAGATCCTTCAGAAGAACAATGTTGATCTGGTGAA
CATTGGAGGAGCTGACATTGTAGATGGGAATCATAAACTGACCCTGGGGCTCATCTGGAGCATCATTCTC
CACTGGCAGGTTAAGGATGTGATGAAAGATGTCATGGCGGACTTACAGCAGACCAACAGCGAAAAGATCC
TGTTAAGCTGGGTCAGGCAGTCCCTCAAAAACTACCAAGACGTCAACGTGGTCAACTTCTCCAGCAGCTG
GGCCGACGGTTTCGCTTTCAACGCTCTCATCCACAGCCACAGGCCGGAGCTGTTCAGCTGGAGTGTAGTG
GAGCAACAGGATAATGCCATTGAGAGACTGGATCATGCCTTCGGTGTTGCGGAGAAGAGTTTAGGAATCG
ACCGGCTGCTGGACCCCGAGGATGTTGCTACAGTCCATCCAGATAAGAAATCCATCATCATGTACGTCAC
CTCCCTCTTCAAAGTGCTGCCCCATGGCGTGAGTTTGGAGGCCATCCAAGAGGTGGAGACCCTCCCTCGA
GCCGCAGTGACCAAGGAGGAGCACGTCCTCTATCAAACCCAACAGCGGTACTCTCAGCAGATCACAGTCA
GCGTGGCCCAGAGTCGCGTTCGCAGCCCGTCGCCCTCCTATAAGCCGAGATTTAAAAGCTATGCCTTCAC
TCAAGCCGCCTACGTCAAGACACCTGAACAGCAGAGGAAGTTCCTCATCGCACAGTCTCCAGACAAGGCC
GATGAACTGCGACCGTCCCCCAGTCCCCTGCCGCAGGGGCTAAATGAGCTGGAAAGCTACCAGAGTGCCC
TGGAGGAGGTCCTGACCTGGCTGCTCTCTGCGGAGGACGGCCTGCAAGCACAGCCACCCATCTCTTCTTT
TGTAGAAGAAGTCAAAGAGCAGTTTCACACTCATGAGGGCTACATGGTGGAGCTGACGTCTCACCAGGGC
AGTGTGGGCCGGGTCCTGAAAGCGGGAAGTGTGTTGTTGTCTGGAGGGCAGCTGACTGATGATGAAGAGA
GGGAGGTGCGGGAACAGATGAATCTGCTCAACTCGCGCTGGGAACATCTGCGTGTGGCCAGTATGGAGCG
ACAGAGCAGGCTTCATGAAGTTTTGATGGACCTTCAGCACCAGCAGCTGAAGCAGCTCTCTGATTGGCTG
GACACGACGGAGACTCGGATTAAAAGGATGGGAGCGCAGGCTTTGGGGCCTGAACTTGATGACATAAAGC
GGCAAATCGAAGAGCAGAAACTCTTACAGGAAGATCTGGAGCTGGAACAAGTGCGAGTGAATTCGCTGAC
TCATATGGTGGTGGTTGTAGATGAGAATAGTGGGGATGGCGCCACCGCAGCCTTGGAGGAAAAGCTGCAG
AACCTTGGGGAACGATGGGCAGCGATCTGTAAATGGACTGAAGAGCGTTGGATCCTCCTTCAAAAGATCC
TGCTGTGCTGGCAGCATTTCTCTGAGGAGCAGCTGCTGTTTGATTCTTGGCTGACTCAAAAGGAGGAGTT
GGTCCAGTCCATCCAAAGCAGTGGCACAAATGACCCAAATGAAGTAGCCGCCAACCTGCGGAAGCTGGCG
ATTTTAAAAGCAGACCTGGAGCTGAAGAGGCAGACCATGGACAAGCTTTGCTCGCTCGTCCAGGATCTGC
TGACTAACATCAAGAGCAAAGAGGCCGCTGGGAAGCTGGAAGCAAAGCTGGAGAGGTTTGCTCAGCGCTG
GGACAAATTGGTGCAGGCGCTTCAGCTCACCAGCACCAAGATTTCAACTATTGTCACCACATCCCAGTCG
GAGATCACGCACACAACCATGGCAACTGTCACCAAGGTGACCACGAACCAGAAGAAGATGGTGAAGCATA
CTAAGGAGGGCATGTCCACCCCTCCACCTCAGAAAAAGAGACAGATTGTTGTGGATTCAGAACTGCGGAA
AAGATTTGATGTGGACTTCACTGAAATTCACAGTTTTATGACTCGGTCCGAGGCTGTTTTGCAAAATCCC
GAGTTCTCAATCTCCCGTAAAGAAGGCAGTGTGGCAGATCTCTATGAAAAAGTGCTGGCAATTGACAGGG
AAAAACCCGAAAAGTTCAGGAAGTTGCAAGAAGCCACTCGCTCAGCCCAGGCTTTGGTGGATCAACTTAC
CAGCGACGGTCAGAACTCAGAGGACATCCAGCAGGCGGCTCAGCAGTTACGTGCTCGATGGGTGGACTTC
TGCGCTCTCCTGGCCGAGCGGCTGGCGTGGTTGGCCTACCAGACCAAAGTGCTGGCTTTCTACAATCTCT
TTCAGCAGCTGGAGCAGGCTGCGGCCACGGCGGAGAACTGGCTGAAGGTGCAGTCGCCGCCCGCATGTGA
ACCCGAACCTCTGAGGATCCAGCTGGAGCGCTGCAGGGATGAAATCTCTCGCCTCTCGGCTCTTCAACCT
CAAGTGGCCAAACTGCACGAACAACTCGAGGAGCTGCGGCAGAAAGAAGAGACGCCGGTTCTGTTTGACG
CGGACATTTCTGCCTTCCAAGAGCACTACCACCAAGTCCTGGAGGACCTGAGGGCCAGGGAACGACAGCT
CGTTTTGGTCCAGTCTAGTCTTCCTCCAGCACGTTATAAGGATGTGATGGCAGCGCTGTTGGCTTGGCTA
CAGCAGTGTGAGAATAAACTAGCCATCCCTTCTACAGCAGTGACTGAGTATCCCGTCATGGAGCAGAGAC
TCAAAGATATCAAGGCAATCCAAGCATCCCAGAAGGAGCATCAGGGTGACGTGGATGACCTCAATAAGAT
GGCTGAGCAGGTTTTCCAGAAAGCTCCACCTGAGATCTGTCAGAAGTACCGGACGGAGTTGGATAACGTG
ATGGTGCGCTGGAGACGCATATCGGAGCAGCTGGAGGAGAACATCCAGAAACTGCAGGATCACATGACCA
AGCTACAGCAGTTCCAGAATGACACAAAGACTCTGCAGAAGTGGATGGCAGAGGTGGATGTTTTCCTGAA
TGAGGAATGGCCAGCTCTGGGAGACGCAGAGGCTTTGGAGAAACAGTTGGAACAGTGCACGGCTCTGGTG
AATGACATCCACACCGTCCAACCCAGTCTGAACGGCATCAATGAGGTGGGACTGGCCTTGAAGAGGGAAG
CTGAGACGCCGTTTGCCATCAAAATACAGAAGATGCTTGATGAGCTCAATGCGCAGTGGGAGCTCATTTG
CAAACAGGCTTATGCAAAGAAATCAGCCCTGAAAGGAGGGCTGGACATGACGGTGAGTTTGAGGAAGGAG
ATGCAGGAGATGCAGGAGTGGATCACTCAGGCCGAGGAAGAGTACCTGGAGAGAGACTTCCAGTACAAAA
CACCTGAGGAGCTTCATAAAGCAGTGGAGGAGCTGAAGCGGGCTCAAGAGGAAGTCCATCAAAAGGAAAC
AAAGGTGAAGCTGCTGACGGATAAAGTCACCAATTTCATTTCAAAGGCTCCTCCCGCGGCCCATGATGCC
CTGAAGGCAGAACTGGATGTTTTGACTTCTAACTACCAGCGCCTGTGCAGCCGACTCGATGGAAAATGCA
AGACTTTAGAGGAAGTGTGGGCATGCTGGTGTGAGCTGCTGTCTTATTTGGAGTTGGAGAATGCCTGGAT
GGACCTACTTGAAAAGAAACTTGATGAAACGGAAGGGCTTCAAGGAGGCATAGAGGAAATTGAAGAAGCT
TTGACTTCTTTAGACACCATGATTAGAGAGCATCCTGAATACAACCGTAACCAGATACGTGAATTAGCGC
AGACCCTGATGGATGGCCGAGTCCTGGATGAGCTCATCCACAAAAAGGTGGAGGACTACAACACACGCTG
GGATGAACTGATGCAAAGGGCTTCACAAAGGCGCCAGCAGCTGGAGAAGAGCTTGCATTGGGCCCAGGAG
AACGACAAAACCCTGCGTCTCATTCAGGACTCTCTGAACACCACTGACCGACATCTGACCGCTTACATAG
CAGATGGCATAGACGCTGCACAGATACCACAGGAAGCACAGAAAATTCAGACTGAGTTGAACGGCCATGA
GGTGACACTGGATGACATGAAGAAAAAGGCTATGGAGGTTGACGCCTCAGAGAAAGTGATTGGAGAGATC
GATGCAACATTAGATAAACTTTTGCAAGTAAAGGGCAAGTTCCGGCTTTTCCAAAAGCCAGCAAACTTTG
ACCAGCGGCTGAGGGAGTGTGAGCGAGTGCTGGAGGAGGTGAAAGTGAAGCTGGGAGTGCTGAGTATTCG
CAGTGTGGAGCAGGAAGTGGTGCAGTCACAGCTTGAGCAGTGCATGAAATTTTATAAGAACCTGAGTGAG
GTGAAGTCTGAGGTGGAGACGGTGATAAAGACGGGGAGGCAGATTGTGCAGAAGCAGCAGACGGAGCAAC
CCAAGGAGTTAGACGACAGGCTGACGGCCCTCAAACTCGCTTACAATGATTTGGGTTCACAGGTAACAGA
AGGAAAGCAGGAACTGGAGAAGATTTTGAAGTTACTGAGGAAGTTTAGGAAGGAGGTGAACAGTCTAACC
GAATGGCTGGCTACTACTGATGGGGAACTGACGCGCCGCTCATCGGTAGAGGGTATGCCAAGTGATTTGG
ATGCGGAGTTGGCTTGGGCAAAGGCAGCGCAGGAGGACACTGAGCATCATAAGCCACAGTTGAAACTGGT
GAGGGAGTTGGCAGGGACCCTGAAGGGTTTACTTCATAGCCAAGAGAACCTGATTGATGACAAGGTCAGT
TTGCTGAACTGCAACTGGATCGCAGTGACGTCACGGAGCGAACAGTGGCTCAAACTCCTGCTGGATTATC
AAAATCAAATGAAAACACTTGAGCAGAACATTTCTCAGATCAACACCTGGATGGATCGCGCAGAAGAGAA
GCTGGATGAGATGGACAGCCAGGGCTGCATTGAGCACGTTATAAAGGGTTTGCGAATGGAGTTGGAGGAG
ATGAAGGGGAAAGTTGAAGCAGTGCAAGTTCTAGCAGAGGATCTTATAAAGAACACAGGGGAACATTGTA
AAGCTCAAGTGAAACCAAAGCTTGAACAGCTTAACCAACGTTTTGACATTGTTGCAAGAAGGATTTTAAT
GGGACAGGCCTCCTCCCAAGAGTTAGACGAGTACCACAGACAGGCTAATATATGGCTCCAGGTGCTGGAC
GAGGAGATTAAATTAGGTGAAAGTCTAAAAGAGGAAGATTTCCTGGAGGATGCGACTATAGACGAGGAGG
CTCTAAATGAACTGTTCCTAAAAGGGGAGAATCTCCTCAAGAGAACTCCCGGTGGAGAGAAACGAGAGGC
CGTTCGAGAGAAACACAACCTTCTCCATGACAGATATGACACTCTAAAGAATCTGAGAGCCCTGAGAAAG
AAGAAGGCTCTGGCTCTCGCATCGCAGTGGTATCAGTTCTGCAAGAAAAGCGATGACATGATGCAGTGGC
TGGACAGAATCGAGAAAAGCATACGAGAGCTTCCAGATCCCCCGGAGGAGCCCAGAGTGAAAGCAGTTGG
ATATGAGATTGACCAGCAGCGGCCCAAGCTGGAGGATTTACGTGGATTGGGGCGTGTGCTTTCAGAGGGT
GGAGCTAGCAGAATGGTTGAGCCCCGCCTCCTGCCTATCAATAAACGATGGACGGAGCTAGACGTTAACT
TCACTCGAGTGCGCCACAAAAGTGAGCTGCAGTTTCTGCTGCAGTGTATCTCTGAGAATGAGGCTCTGCT
GAACTCTCCCGAGCGCTGGTCTACTGCATTCATCAACCTTCCCCAACAAGAGAAGTGCCTTAAGGAGGTT
AAAGTTAACCTGGATAAACTGGAGGGTCCCGTGGCAGAGGCTGTTGGAAGAGGTGCATCTCAACCTGAGG
AGGGTTTGCTGGTTCAGCTGCTCAGGACCAACTGGGAAAACCTTAAAATGCTCTACCAGGACAGACTCAA
ACGCCTTGAAAAAGCCAAGAAGTTCAATGAGGAGCTGAAAATGCTGGACAACTGGCTCACAGATGCTGAG
AGGACGATTATGAAGTATGAACAAGACCCCATAAATAATAGAGACCACCTCAAGGAGCTTCAGGCGGGTT
TGGAGAAACAGGAAGCAGCAGTGAAGGGACTCAATGCTCTTGGGACTGATCTGAGTCCACAGTGCAGTAA
AGACGACAGGGACCACATTAAACAGCAGCTCGCCTCGATCAACTCCCGCTGGGCCAAAGTGTCCAACCAG
CTCACTGAGATCAAGAGACGGTCTGCCGGGGCAAAAATGCTTCTCGCAGAGTTAAATGAAGACATGGGGG
AGTTTCAATCCTGGCTGGATGATGCGGAGGCTGTGGCTGCACTTCCTGTGGAAGCGGGTCGCAAGGAACA
GCTCAGTGCAACTTTAGAAAAAGTCAAGGCCCGGGTGGTGGAACTGCCGAGCAGGAAGCAAGCTCTTCAT
CAGATCAACAGCAAAGGCTCATCTCTCCCCGCTGATAAAGTCAAACCATTGGAGAAGCAACTAAAGGTTA
TCAACATGCGCTGGGCGAAGGTGTCCACTGATCTTCCTGAGAAGCAGAGACAAATCGAGGATCTCCTCAG
GGATTTGTCTTTGTACCAAGAACAGCTCTCCAAACTCTCAATTTGGGCCTCCAATACAAAGACTCAGCTT
GAGCAGTCGCCTACTGCAGTGGACCCAAAGATTGAGGATGACGTAAAAGAAAAGAAGCCAGCTGTGGAAA
CCCTTTTGGCAAAAGAGAGACCGCCGTGCCAGCCTGAGAAGGGCCAGTATGACGGTCTGAGTGCAGATTG
GACATCCATTCAAGTTCTCCTTAAAGACTGGAAAGACAAATGCCAGCTCGCAGCTGTAACTTTGACTGGT
AGTGCAGCAGGAGATGCGGCTCTCGACAAATTCAACAAATCCTGGACAGAGCTTGACGATTGGTTGGCGC
TGCTGGATCACATGGTTCAGACCCAGAGAGTAATGGTGGGGGATCTGGACGAGATCAACGAAATGACGGT
CAAACTCAAGTCAGCACTGCAAGACATGGAGCAAAGATGCCCACAGCTGAACAAACAAATCACTGCGGCT
CAGAACCTGAAGAACAAAACCAATAACCCTGAGACACGGGCAACTATTACAGACCGCATTGAGAAGTTAC
AGGCACATTGGGAAGATTCTCATGCCAAGCTGACGGCCAGAGTTCTTACACTGCAGAACATGTATAAGGA
CTCCAGCGATTGGTTGGAGGCCAGAAAAAGGGTGGAGCCTCTCATTAAGAAAGCCAATGAAAAACTCGAG
AGCTGGAAGAAAGTTTCGCACAGCGTTGAAGATTTAAAAGGCCAAAATGCAGATGTCAAGCAACTTTCTA
AGGATCTACAGCAGTGGCAGACTCAGATGAATGTCACCAATGAGCTGGCAAACAAACTACTGACTCTTTA
TGCAGACGACGACACAAGCAAAGTGAAACAAATGACCGAGAGCATGAATCTGGCTTGGGCCAACATCAAA
AAGCGTGCAGGGGACAAGGAGGCAGATCTGGAAGCTGGACTTCGGCAGTTGCAGCATTACTACTTGGACC
TGGAGAAATTCCTTAATTGGCTAACGGAGGCAGAAACCACAGCCAATGTCTTACAAGATGCCACCTTTAA
GGAGGGACTTCTGGAAAATCCTGCCACAGTTCGACATTTACTCGAGCAATGGCAGGATCTCCAGGCAGAG
ATTGATGCTCACCGGGAGACGTACCATTCATTAGATGAAAACGGACATCGTATTGTGTCGTCTCTGGAGG
GAACGGACAATGCTGTGGTGCTACAAAAACGGCTTGATGACATGGGGCAGCGCTGGCATGAGTTGTGCAA
CAAAGTTATGAGTATAAGGCCCTATCTAGATGCCGGCGTTGATCAGTGGAAACACTTGCACATGTCCTTA
CAAGAGCTGCTCAACTGGCTGCAGCTGAAGAGGGAAGAGCTGGAGAAGCAGAAGCCAGTAGGGGGCGACG
TGCCGACCGTTCACCAACAACTCCTCACGCACAAGGCTTTCAGAAGAGAGCTGGGTGCCAAAGAACCTGT
AATCAATGGAACTCTTGACAATGCGAAAACCTTCCTCGCTGAGATGCCTCGTGAGGGCCTGAAACAGAGA
CCTGGACAAAAAGATGTAAGTCCTGAGGAGCGGGTTCAAAACGTGGGCCGCATATTGCGTAAAGAAGTGG
AGGATGTAACGGTGCGATGGAAGAATCTGGGTGCAGCTTCTGTGGACTGGCAGCAACAGCTGGAACTGGC
CTTGGAGAGGCTGATGGAGCTCCAGGACGCCCAGGATCAGCTGGACTACAAGCTACGACAGGCTGAGAGC
GTGAAGAATTCTTGGAAGCCTGTTGGGGAGCTGCTTGTAGACGATTTGCAAAACCACATAGACAGAGTGA
AGGCATTTCAGGAAGAGATAGCTCCCATTCAGGATAACGTAAATCATGTCAACCAGCTGGCCTCCACATT
TAGACCGTCTGACATTCAGCTTTCTCCAGACAACCTGAGCAGAATCGATGACCTCAACATGAGATGGAGG
CTTCTGCAGATCTCCATTGAGGAGCATCTGAGTCAGCTGACCACAGCCTTTAAGGACTTGGGACCCTCTC
AGAATTTCCTTCATGCGTCTGTTGAAAGCCCTCTCGAACGCTCTATTTCACCCAACAATGTCCCCTACTA
TATCAATCACCAGACCCAAACAACATGTTGGGACCACCCAAAGATGGCAGAACTCTACCAGTCATTAGCG
GATCTCAACAACGTGCGGTTCTCGGCATACAGGACGGCAATGAAGCTCAGACGAATGCAGAAAGCCCTCT
GTTTGGATCTTCTGAGCATGCCTGCAGCCTGTGAAGCCTTTGAGCAGCACAATCTCAAACAGAACGAGCA
GTTCATGGACATCGTGCAGGTGATCAACTGTCTGACCAGCATCTACGACCGTCTGGAGCAGCAGCACAGC
AGCCTGGTCAACGTGCCTCTCTGTGTGGACATGTGTCTCAACTGGCTGCTCAACGTTTACGATACGGGAC
GAGCTGGGAAGATTCGTACCCTATCCTTCAAAACAGGAATAATCTCTTTGTGCAAAGCTCACCTTGAAGA
TAAGTACAGATTTTTATTTCGAGAGGTGGCCAGTGCCACAGGCTTCTGTGACCAGCGGCGCCTCGGCCTC
CTCCTGCATGATGCCATTCAGATCCCCAGGCAGCTGGGTGAAGTGGCGTCTTTCGGAGGGAGCAATATTG
AGCCCAGTGTGCGCAGCTGCTTTCAGTTCGCCAATAACAAACCGGAGTTAGAGGCTTCAGTCTTCCTGGA
CTGGATGCGTTTAGAACCTCAGTCGATGGTTTGGCTTCCTGTCCTTCACCGTGTAGCGGCCGCTGAGACA
GCAAAGCACCAGGCTAAGTGCAACATTTGTAAGGAATGTCCTATTATTGGCTTCAGGTACCGAAGTTTAA
AGCACTTTAACTATGATATCTGCCAAAGCTGCTTCTTTTCTGGCAGAGTGGCCAAAGGTCACAAGATGCA
GTACCCTATGGTTGAATATTGCACACCGACGACGTCAGGAGAGGATGTGAGAGACTTTGCCAAGGTGTTA
AAGAACAAGTTCAGGACAAAGCGCTATTTTGCCAAGCACCCTCGCATGGGTTACCTTCCCGTCCAGACCA
TCCTTGAAGGAGACAACATGGAGACTCCTGTTACACTGATCAACTTCTGGCCTGTTGACCATCCGCCTGC
ATCTTCCCCTCAACTCTCCCATGACGACACCCACTCTCGCATCGAGCATTACGCTAGCAGGCTAGCTGAA
ATGGAGAACCGAAATGGCTCGTATGTGAATGACAATGTATCGCCCAATGAAAGCATGGATGATGAGCATC
TGCTGATCCAGCACTACTGCCAGAGTCTGAATCAAGGCTCTCCTCTCAGCCAGCCGCAGAGCCCCGCTCA
GATCCTCATCTCAATGGAGACTGAAGAGAAGGGAGAGCTGGAGAGAGTGCTCAATGATCTGGAGCAGGAA
AACAGGAAGCTGCAAGCGGAGTATGATCGTCTGAAAAAGGCACACGATCACAAGGGTCTGTCACCGTTGC
CTTCACCTCCACAGATGCTTCCGGTGTCGCCTCAGAGTCCACGCGACGCAGAACTGATCGCAGAAGCCAA
ACTACTGCGGCAACACAAGGGACGATTGGAGGCAAGAATGCAAATCCTGGAGGATCACAACAAGCAGCTG
GAATCGCAGCTTACACGCCTAAGACAGTTACTCGAGCAGACTGAGTCCAAGGTGAATGGCACTGCCCTGT
CCTCACCCTCCACTGCCTCTCCGAGATCTGACACCAGCCTGGCCTCACTGCGTGTGGCCGCAAGCCAAAC
CACAGAGACCATGGGTGATGATGAGCTGTCCAGTCCCACCCAGGATGCAAGCACTGGATTAGAAGACGTC
ATCGAGCAGCTCAACAACTCCTTCCCTCACAGCCAAGGAGGCGGACGGCTAAATCCAATGGTGAGCAAGG
GCGAGGAGCTGTTCACCGGGGTGGTGCCCATCCTGGTCGAGCTGGACGGCGACGTAAACGGCCACAAGTT
CAGCGTGTCCGGCGAGGGCGAGGGCGATGCTACCTACGGCAAGCTGACCCTGAAGTTCATCTGCACCACC
GGCAAGCTGCCCGTGCCCTGGCCCACCCTCGTGACCACCCTGACCTACGGCGTGCAGTGCTTCAGCCGCT
ACCCCGACCACATGAAGCAGCACGACTTCTTCAAGTCCGCCATGCCCGAAGGCTACGTCCAGGAGCGCAC
CATCTTCTTCAAGGACGACGGCAACTACAAGACCCGCGCCGAGGTGAAGTTCGAGGGCGACACCCTGGTG
AACCGCATCGAGCTGAAGGGCATCGACTTCAAGGAGGACGGCAACATCCTGGGGCACAAGCTGGAGTACA
ACTACAACAGCCACAACGTCTATATCATGGCCGACAAGCAGAAGAACGGCATCAAGGTGAACTTCAAGAT
CCGCCACAACATCGAGGACGGCAGCGTGCAGCTCGCCGACCACTACCAGCAGAACACCCCCATCGGCGAC
GGCCCCGTGCTGCTGCCCGACAACCACTACCTGAGCACCCAGTCCGCCCTGAGCAAAGACCCCAACGAGA
AGCGCGATCACATGGTCCTGCTGGAGTTCGTGACCGCCGCCGGGATCACTCTCGGCATGGACGAGCTGTA
CAAGTAACCCAGCTTTCTTGTACAAAGTGGGGGATCCAGACATGATAAGATACATTGATGAGTTTGGACA
AACCACAACTAGAATGCAGTGAAAAAAATGCTTTATTTGTGAAATTTGTGATGCTATTGCTTTATTTGTA
ACCATTATAAGCTGCAATAAACAAGTTAACAACAACAATTGCATTCATTTTATGTTTCAGGTTCAGGGGG
AGGTGTGGGAGGTTTTTTCCAACTTTATTATACATAGTTGATAATTCACTGGCCGTCGTTTTACGGTACC
ATCGATGATGATCCAGACATGATAAGATACATTGATGAGTTTGGACAAACCACAACTAGAATGCAGTGAA
AAAAATGCTTTATTTGTGAAATTTGTGATGCTATTGCTTTATTTGTAACCATTATAAGCTGCAATAAACA
AGTTAACAACAACAATTGCATTCATTTTATGTTTCAGGTTCAGGGGGAGGTGTGGGAGGTTTTTTAAAGC
AAGTAAAACCTCTACAAATGTGGTATGGCTGATTATGATCCTCTAGATCAGATCTGCGAAGATACGGCCA
CGGGTGCTCTTGATCCTGTGGCTGATTTTGGACTGTGCTGCTCGCAGCTGCTGATGAATCACATACTTCC
TCCATTTTCTTCCACTGATTGACTGTTATAATTTCCCTAATTTCCAGGTCAAGGTGCTGTGCATTGTGGT
AATAGATGTGACATGACGTCACTTCCAAAGGACCAATGAACATGTCTGACCAATTTCATATAATGTGAAA
ACGATTTTCATAGGCAGAATAAATAACATTTAAATTAAACTGGGCATCAGCGCAATTCAATTGGTTTGGT
AATAGCAAGGGAAAATAGAATGAAGTGATCTCCAAAAAATAAGTACTTTTTGACTGTAAATAAAATTGTA
AGGAGTAAAAAGTACTTTTTTTTCTAAAAAAATGTAATTAAGTAAAAGTAAAAGTATTGATTTTTAATTG
TACTCAAGTAAAGTAAAAATCCCCAAAAATAATACTTAAGTACAGTAATCAAGTAAAATTACTCAAGTAC
TTTACACCTCTGGTTCTTGACCCCCTACCTTCAGCAAGCCCAGCAGATCCACTAGTTCTAGAGCGGCCGC
CACCGCGGTGGAGCTCCAGCTTTTGTTCCCTTTAGTGAGGGTTAATTGCGCGCTTGGCGTAATCATGGTC
ATAGCTGTTTCCTGTGTGAAATTGTTATCCGCTCACAATTCCACACAACATACGAGCCGGAAGCATAAAG
TGTAAAGCCTGGGGTGCCTAATGAGTGAGCTAACTCACATTAATTGCGTTGCGCTCACTGCCCGCTTTCC
AGTCGGGAAACCTGTCGTGCCAGCTGCATTAATGAATCGGCCAACGCGCGGGGAGAGGCGGTTTGCGTAT
TGGGCGCTCTTCCGCTTCCTCGCTCACTGACTCGCTGCGCTCGGTCGTTCGGCTGCGGCGAGCGGTATCA
GCTCACTCAAAGGCGGTAATACGGTTATCCACAGAATCAGGGGATAACGCAGGAAAGAACATGTGAGCAA
AAGGCCAGCAAAAGGCCAGGAACCGTAAAAAGGCCGCGTTGCTGGCGTTTTTCCATAGGCTCCGCCCCCC
TGACGAGCATCACAAAAATCGACGCTCAAGTCAGAGGTGGCGAAACCCGACAGGACTATAAAGATACCAG
GCGTTTCCCCCTGGAAGCTCCCTCGTGCGCTCTCCTGTTCCGACCCTGCCGCTTACCGGATACCTGTCCG
CCTTTCTCCCTTCGGGAAGCGTGGCGCTTTCTCATAGCTCACGCTGTAGGTATCTCAGTTCGGTGTAGGT
CGTTCGCTCCAAGCTGGGCTGTGTGCACGAACCCCCCGTTCAGCCCGACCGCTGCGCCTTATCCGGTAAC
TATCGTCTTGAGTCCAACCCGGTAAGACACGACTTATCGCCACTGGCAGCAGCCACTGGTAACAGGATTA
GCAGAGCGAGGTATGTAGGCGGTGCTACAGAGTTCTTGAAGTGGTGGCCTAACTACGGCTACACTAGAAG
GACAGTATTTGGTATCTGCGCTCTGCTGAAGCCAGTTACCTTCGGAAAAAGAGTTGGTAGCTCTTGATCC
GGCAAACAAACCACCGCTGGTAGCGGTGGTTTTTTTGTTTGCAAGCAGCAGATTACGCGCAGAAAAAAAG
GATCTCAAGAAGATCCTTTGATCTTTTCTACGGGGTCTGACGCTCAGTGGAACGAAAACTCACGTTAAGG
GATTTTGGTCATGAGATTATCAAAAAGGATCTTCACCTAGATCCTTTTAAATTAAAAATGAAGTTTTAAA
TCAATCTAAAGTATATATGAGTAAACTTGGTCTGACAGTTACCAATGCTTAATCAGTGAGGCACCTATCT
CAGCGATCTGTCTATTTCGTTCATCCATAGTTGCCTGACTCCCCGTCGTGTAGATAACTACGATACGGGA
GGGCTTACCATCTGGCCCCAGTGCTGCAATGATACCGCGAGACCCACGCTCACCGGCTCCAGATTTATCA
GCAATAAACCAGCCAGCCGGAAGGGCCGAGCGCAGAAGTGGTCCTGCAACTTTATCCGCCTCCATCCAGT
CTATTAATTGTTGCCGGGAAGCTAGAGTAAGTAGTTCGCCAGTTAATAGTTTGCGCAACGTTGTTGCCAT
TGCTACAGGCATCGTGGTGTCACGCTCGTCGTTTGGTATGGCTTCATTCAGCTCCGGTTCCCAACGATCA
AGGCGAGTTACATGATCCCCCATGTTGTGCAAAAAAGCGGTTAGCTCCTTCGGTCCTCCGATCGTTGTCA
GAAGTAAGTTGGCCGCAGTGTTATCACTCATGGTTATGGCAGCACTGCATAATTCTCTTACTGTCATGCC
ATCCGTAAGATGCTTTTCTGTGACTGGTGAGTACTCAACCAAGTCATTCTGAGAATAGTGTATGCGGCGA
CCGAGTTGCTCTTGCCCGGCGTCAATACGGGATAATACCGCGCCACATAGCAGAACTTTAAAAGTGCTCA
TCATTGGAAAACGTTCTTCGGGGCGAAAACTCTCAAGGATCTTACCGCTGTTGAGATCCAGTTCGATGTA
ACCCACTCGTGCACCCAACTGATCTTCAGCATCTTTTACTTTCACCAGCGTTTCTGGGTGAGCAAAAACA
GGAAGGCAAAATGCCGCAAAAAAGGGAATAAGGGCGACACGGAAATGTTGAATACTCATACTCTTCCTTT
TTCAATATTATTGAAGCATTTATCAGGGTTATTGTCTCATGAGCGGATACATATTTGAATGTATTTAGAA
AAATAAACAAATAGGGGTTCCGCGCACATTTCCCCGAAAAGTG
Features (pLannotate 1.2.2; 24 found; start..end, strand, type, name):
      7..228     -  rep_origin     M13 ori (fragment) (sequence partly withheld): M13 bacteriophage origin of replication; arrow indicates direction of (+) strand synthesis
    228..515     +  CDS            tyr (fragment) (sequence partly withheld): TYRO_ORYLA - Also known as tyro. Experimental evidence at transcript level: Swiss-Prot protein existence level 2. This is a copper-containing oxidase that functions in the formation of pigments such as melanins and other polyphenolic compounds. From Oryzias latipes (Japanese rice fish) (Japanese killifish).
   1056..1177    -  polyA_signal   SV40 poly(A) signal: SV40 polyadenylation signal
   1200..1283    -  CDS            large T antigen (fragment): large T antigen from SV40 (simian virus 40)
   1300..2019    -  CDS            EGFP: the original enhanced GFP (Yang et al., 1996) mammalian codon-optimized
   2703..2723    +  protein_bind   attB4: mutant version of attB; core recombination site for the Gateway® BP reaction BP Clonase™
   5909..5942    +  protein_bind   loxP: Cre-mediated recombination occurs in the 8-bp core sequence (GCATACAT). Cre recombinase
   6730..6750    +  protein_bind   attB1: mutant version of attB; core recombination site for the Gateway® BP reaction BP Clonase™
   6790..17487   +  CDS            Dmd: DMD_RAT - Experimental evidence at protein level: Swiss-Prot protein existence level 1. Anchors the extracellular matrix to the cytoskeleton via F- actin. Ligand for dystroglycan. Component of the dystrophin-associated glycoprotein complex which accumulates at the neuromuscular junction (NMJ) and at a variety of synapses in the peripheral and central nervous systems and has a structural function in stabilizing the sarcolemma. Also implicated in signaling events and synaptic transmission. From Rattus norvegicus (Rat).
  17506..18222   +  CDS            EGFP: EGFP is a basic (constitutively fluorescent) green fluorescent protein published in 1996, derived from Aequorea victoria. It is reported to be a rapidly-maturing weak dimer with moderate acid sensitivity.
  18228..18248   -  protein_bind   attB2: mutant version of attB; core recombination site for the Gateway® BP reaction BP Clonase™
  18251..18385   -  polyA_signal   SV40 poly(A) signal: SV40 polyadenylation signal
  18472..18492   +  CDS            lacZα (fragment): LacZα fragment of β-galactosidase; lacZ fragment
  18508..18642   -  polyA_signal   SV40 poly(A) signal: SV40 polyadenylation signal
  18665..18748   -  CDS            large T antigen (fragment): large T antigen from SV40 (simian virus 40)
  19314..19354   -  misc_feature   MCS (fragment): pBluescript multiple cloning site
  19367..19385   -  promoter       T3 promoter: promoter for bacteriophage T3 RNA polymerase
  19428..19450   -  protein_bind   lac operator (fragment): The lac repressor binds to the lac operator to inhibit transcription in E. coli. This inhibition can be relieved by adding lactose or isopropyl-β-D-thiogalactopyranoside (IPTG). lac repressor encoded by lacI
  19454..19484   -  promoter       lac promoter: promoter for the E. coli lac operon
  19499..19520   -  protein_bind   CAP binding site: CAP binding activates transcription in the presence of cAMP. E. coli catabolite activator protein
  19533..19625   -  CDS            lacI (fragment): lac repressor; lacI; The lac repressor binds to the lac operator to inhibit transcription in E. coli. This inhibition can be relieved by adding lactose or isopropyl-β-D-thiogalactopyranoside (IPTG).
  19808..20396   -  rep_origin     ori: high-copy-number ColE1/pMB1/pBR322/pUC origin of replication
  20567..21427   -  CDS            AmpR: β-lactamase; bla; confers resistance to ampicillin, carbenicillin, and related antibiotics
  21428..21532   -  promoter       AmpR promoter: bla
