>Addgene plasmid #172530 | pcryGFP-acta1-dmdGFP | addgene full sequence | sequence record 341034 | Addgene NGS Result
TCCGCGCACATTTCCCCGAAAAGTGCCACCTAAATTGTAAGCGTTAATATTTTGTTAAAATTCGCGTTAA
ATTTTTGTTAAATCAGCTCATTTTTTAACCAATAGGCCGAAATCGGCAAAATCCCTTATAAATCAAAAGA
ATAGACCGAGATAGGGT
[37 nt withheld, positions 158-194]
AAAGAACGTGGACTCCAACGTCAAAGG
[32 nt withheld, positions 222-253]
GCTGGCTAAGAACTCATCAGCCTCCCCGGTCCATCTACCCACGTACCAATGCACCAATTGGCCACAATGA
CGGCTACTACATGGTGCCATTCCTTCCTCTTTATAGGAATGGAGACTACCTCCTGTCCAACAATGCTCTT
GGATACGAGTACGCCTACCTGTTGGACCCAGGTCATTGCACAACACCAGAAATGCCCTCTGATCTGCAAA
AGACGTGAATATCTGTTCAGACACCCATATCCACTCTGTTCCACACAGGTCAGAGGTTTGTCCAGGAGTT
CTTGACAGAGGTGTAAAAAGTACTCAAAAATTTTACTCAAGTGAAAGTACAAGTACTTAGGGAAAATTTT
ACTCAATTAAAAGTAAAAGTATCTGGCTAGAATCTTACTTGAGTAAAAGTAAAAAAGTACTCCATTAAAA
TTGTACTTGAGTATTAAGGAAGTAAAAGTAAAAGCAAGAAAGAAAACTAGAGATTCTTGTTTAAGCTTTT
AATCTCAAAAAACATTAAATGAAATGCATACAAGGTTTTATCCTGCTTTAGAACTGTTTGTATTTAATTA
TCAAACTATAAGACAGACAATCTAATGCCAGTACACGCTACTCAAAGTTGTAAAACCTCAGATTTAACTT
CAGTAGAAGCTGATTCTCAAAATTGTTAGTGTCAAGCCTAGCTCTTTTGGGGCTGAAAAGCAATCCTGCA
GTGCTGAAAAGCCTCTCACAGGCAGCCGATGCGGGAAGAGGTGTATTAGTCTTGATAGAGAGGCTGCAAA
TAGCAGGAAACGTGAGCAGAGACTCCCTGGTGTCTGAAACACAGGCCAGATTGGCCTTAAGATACATTGA
TGAGTTTGGACAAACCACAACTAGAATGCAGTGAAAAAAATGCTTTATTTGTGAAATTTGTGATGCTATT
GCTTTATTTGTAACCATTATAAGCTGCAATAAACAAGTTAACAACAACAATTGCATTCATTTTATGTTTC
AGGTTCAGGGGGAGGTGTGGGAGGTTTTTTAAAGCAAGTAAAACCTCTACAAATGTGGTATGGCTGATTA
TGATCTAGAGTCGCGGCCGCTTTACTTGTACAGCTCGTCCATGCCGAGAGTGATCCCGGCGGCGGTCACG
AACTCCAGCAGGACCATGTGATCGCGCTTCTCGTTGGGGTCTTTGCTCAGGGCGGACTGGGTGCTCAGGT
AGTGGTTGTCGGGCAGCAGCACGGGGCCGTCGCCGATGGGGGTGTTCTGCTGGTAGTGGTCGGCGAGCTG
CACGCTGCCGTCCTCGATGTTGTGGCGGATCTTGAAGTTCACCTTGATGCCGTTCTTCTGCTTGTCGGCC
ATGATATAGACGTTGTGGCTGTTGTAGTTGTACTCCAGCTTGTGCCCCAGGATGTTGCCGTCCTCCTTGA
AGTCGATGCCCTTCAGCTCGATGCGGTTCACCAGGGTGTCGCCCTCGAACTTCACCTCGGCGCGGGTCTT
GTAGTTGCCGTCGTCCTTGAAGAAGATGGTGCGCTCCTGGACGTAGCCTTCGGGCATGGCGGACTTGAAG
AAGTCGTGCTGCTTCATGTGGTCGGGGTAGCGGCTGAAGCACTGCACGCCGTAGGTCAGGGTGGTCACGA
GGGTGGGCCAGGGCACGGGCAGCTTGCCGGTGGTGCAGATGAACTTCAGGGTCAGCTTGCCGTAGGTGGC
ATCGCCCTCGCCCTCGCCGGACACGCTGAACTTGTGGCCGTTTACGTCGCCGTCCAGCTCGACCAGGATG
GGCACCACCCCGGTGAACAGCTCCTCGCCCTTGCTCACCATGGTGGCGACCGGTAATGTCAGACCTGGTA
ACTCCTTACTGTAACTTATTGCACCTGATGAACAAAAGATGTGAACTGAACGCAAGTAGGAGGCTAATAG
AGGCTAGTACAGTACAAAGATCCCCAAATGATGTGTGCCGGCCTTAGTGGAGGCAGACCCCTGGTTATAT
ACCTGTGCTGCAGAAAGAGGGGCTTACAAATGGATCTCTCTGGAATGGCATTATCTCATGGTGGGAACAG
TGTTGTCAGCAGAATCAGCGGGGTGGACTCTGACCTGAGAATGACAGTCTAGCACTGAATGGCTCAGACA
ATACTCTTGTGGCCAACTATCACCGGAAAATAAGTGCCTGCCAAAACAAACCAGACCAGATGAAGCTACA
TGGCTGTAGAACGTCAGTATTTAATGTGTTGTGGCCACTTGGTTCACCAGATTTAAGAGCTAATTTTTTT
AAATATCACAGATAATCAATCGCTTTTTTTTTTCTTGACTGAAAAGCTTAGACTGGAAAATTCTTTGAAA
AAGTTTGCACTACAGAAAATAAATACATAACATCCTGCACTGAATGCACACTATTAATAGAAAAGAGAGC
ATTATTGTAGGAAATGTATTGTATATGTACATTCTGTGCATTTCACAATTTTCTCGAGCAGGAAACAGCT
ATGACCATGATTACGCCAAGCTATCAACTTTGTATAGAAAAGTTGGCACGCGCAGATTCCGTGTGGGCCT
GGTAATATCTTACCATTTTAAGCTATTTTAAGATTAGGGAAAAAAATTAAATAAAACTACTTTAAAATTA
CTTTCCTTAAAAAGCAACATATTTATTTAGTTTTTGTTTAACTGGCTCAAGATTGTAATATTTTACTTTT
ACATGTTTTTTTAAGTACCTAAATGTGTTCAAAAGTAAAGTATGTTATTGTTTTTTTTTTTTAATGTTAG
CTAAGCTTTAAATTGTAATATATTACTTTTAAAAGTGACTTTTTAAAAATGTAAATAAAAAAGTAACTAT
AAATGTGTAATGCATGTTATTTCTGTGGGTTTTTAATTTTCATCTCAACTGGGCTTACAATTTTAACATA
ATAAAAATCAAATCAAATCAAATCAGGCCCTTATTTGTCACATACACTCTTGTATACTGAAATAAACTAA
ATGTTGAGAAAAATTTAAATACACCAAAATAACGCATACCTTTTTTGTAATTACCTAAGTAAAACATTTA
GTTCCTTTTTTAAGTGACTCAAGATTGTAATCTATTAATTGTAAAAGATAAAACTAGTGATCAATCTGAC
GTGCTTCTATGCAGCCTGTGAGATTAATTGTGATGTTTAATTATTAAACAATTTAAATGGATCAAACATT
TCACATGTGCTTATTGTGTCCAACAAAACCAGCAGAAGCACTTAAAAATATTGCATGACAACATGAGTTT
TTAATGTAAATTATATATACTTCCTAAACGAAGTTAATCATATTTCTAAAATAATAATGTCATTGAAATA
TTTAAATAAATGATAAGCTTTAGTTGATTCAACATAAAATTGAAAGCAATAAGGACTTTTTTTTTTTACA
GCGGTGAAGCAAAAGCATGTAATAATCATATAATATAATAAATAAATAAATAAATAATGGCTCTTGGTGC
AAATATGAACACTTTAAATAAATATAGAATAAATATGATCAATAAGTCATAACGATGTGTTTTATGTTGA
TTATAATTTAAACATGTTTCTAACGCAAGTTTTAAAAACTGTTTTAAAGTATTATTTTAAGTTATAAGAT
CAATTTGACTCAACATTTTGTAGTGAAAATATGTTGTGTAAAATTAATATAATATACACTATAAAAATGC
AGGGTTCCACACAATACATTAATGTTGTCCCAACACAAATCGATTAAGTTAACAAATATATGTGGATTGA
ACATAAAAAATTAAGTTGTCCCAATGAAATCTCAAGAATTGTGTTGTTTCAGCTCATTTTAAATAAGTAG
TTTTAACAAGTAAAAAATAACATATTTTTGAGTGTGTATATATATATATTACAAAATATAATAATATAAA
ATGTAAAAGATATAAACCATGCTACATATATTTAAGAGCTATTTTGCACATTACTTTTTTGCAAGCCATT
TTAGTGTTTTTTTTACAAATATATATTAGCTAAATATACAATATCTTAAATATACAATTAATCAGACATG
CAATTAATGCATTTAACCTACATAAAAATACATGATCAACATATGTTTTATGCTGATTACAACTAAATCA
AACGTAATGAAATTAATTTATAAAAGCGATTTAAATATGTCAATATTTTAAGTTAAAATCACTTGAAACC
TACTATAAATGAACTTAAATTAAAAAAATCTCCTTTAATTCCAATGCAACAGTGTTGTTTTTTCAGCTGA
GGACCCCCGGTGCAGATGGTTGGCCCCCGGCCCGCTATTCTAAGGAAGCCTTTCTTAATTTTAGGGCGGC
GCTGCATGCGCTCAGATCAGATTCACGGGTGGAGAGGGTTATTTTCTCTTTTTTATTTTTTCTTGCCTGC
TCATATTTGGGCCTGTGTGAACCCCAGGCTCCGCCTCGGCCCCCAGGAGCCGCTCTTATTTAAAGGGGAT
CCTCGCCTTCAGTCTTCGTCCCAGTGGAAGCATCAGTCTTGTGATAACAACTTGGTGAGTCCTACAGACC
AGCGCTCGACTCTAGGCTTTAAATGCATTGATTTCTCTGGATTAGCTACCGGGAGAGTTTTAACTTTGCT
TATTAGTCTTGTGCTCGAACTGCTAGGTTTAAAGAGTGTTTTCTCTAATGCATGCATGAAGCGACAGCTG
AAAACCAGAAATAGAGCGTTTGTCCTCCTGTTAAACTCTAGCCTTTCTTTGGCATTTGTCAGTCCGAGTC
TTCAGCTGCCGGCAGGAGATTGGGTTTCAGTAACACTTGCTGAGCACAAACTACACGTGCTTTCTTCAGA
TTTAATTCATTATTAATCATTCTAGATTTAAATGATGTTCTTACTCATTGCTGATTATTTTAGCCTTGCG
GAGCAGATTAAATGAGCACGTGTTTCATTAAGATTGATTTAAATATAATTAATATTTCACCACTGTAGTT
TTAAAATTGCCTTCTAAGTCATGGTTGATTTTTAATAGGTATCGGCTCTAATTAGATTACTATTTTGGTT
TTTAAATGTTATTTCTATTTCATTTGTAGGCTCGTTTTTAATGTGATTTTATTAGATTCTAGTTTTAAAA
TCATCTCTTAGCCTTAATGAGCAGACTGAATGAACATGTTTCATTAAGATTAACTTCATTATAATGAATT
ATTTAATCATTCTAGTGGGTTATAAATCAGCTCTATTTAAATTAATTGTCGTGTTTATTTCTATTTAATT
TTTGATTATTTTTTCAGGGTCGTTTTTATGTGATTTTTTCCCGTTTCTAATTTTAAACTAATTGTTTGAT
TTTTATATGATTCGACTCTTTTTAAATGAATTGTTTTGCTTTTTTTATTGAGCATATATATATTATACAA
TTTCAATCAACAATTGTTGTGCTTTTTAAATGTTGTTTCTATTTCATTTCTAGGGTCGATTTTATTCGAT
TCTAGTTTTAAAATCGTGATTTTTAACTTCTAACCTTACTGAGCAGACTGAATGAACATGTTTCATCAAG
ATTAACTTCATTATAGTTAATTATTGAATCGTGCTAGTGGTTTATAAATCAGCTCTATTTAAATTAATCA
TCATCATTATTTCTATTTAATTTTTATTATTTCTTTAGGATTATTTTTATGTGATTTTTTTCACGTTCTA
GTTTTAAACTCAATGCTCATTACTGCTCACCCTTGCTGAGCAGTCTTTCGTTAAGATTAAATTAATTAAT
AACCATTCTAGTTTTAAAACAGTGTCTTAAGGCATAGCTGATATTTTACAAGTTTACTATTTAATATATC
TCCTTTCTTTTTTTAGGGTCGATTTCATCTGATTTGATTAATTTTTATTATCTTCACTAAGCTTTTTGTT
CTAGGTTTTATTCTCAGTATTATTACTGTTATATTTGAACTGAATTTCTCCTCATAGTTTATTCATTTTA
TTTATTTATTTTTTGTTTATTCGCTATTTTGTATTTTAGTTTTTAATTAGAAATTTTATTAGAATCGTTT
TGAACTAGTTTTTATGCACTCTAACATTAATATTAAATCATAACTATTATTTTTATTATAATTTATTTGT
GTTTATCTTTTTGTGTAGCTTTCATGTGTTTTTATTTTAGTTTTATTATGTTTGCATTGAATTTTTTGGA
CTAGTTTATATAACGATATACAGAAAAGCCATGACAACAAATGTTTTTATAATACCTATTAAGTATAAGC
TAATCAGATTTCCACTATTCTGTTCAAAGTTAACATTATTAGCCATTCTGATGGATCATTTGACATTTGT
CATATGTCTTTATGAACACTGCTCTTTCAGATGCCACTTTTAAAGCTGTTTTTTACAGTAAATGAACGTT
TATTATTATGACATTATTTCCTAAGGCCTCTAGAGTACAGCAGGATGTGGCGTGTGCATTACCGTGTAAT
TATGCTGACTGTAAATGTGCATTTATAGACTGTCAGCATGTCTGACTGTGCGCTGTTGTGATTGGTCCTG
CACAGACCAAGGCAAGTTTGTACAAAAAAGCAGGCTGCCGCCATGGCCGAAGCAGTGAACCCACAGGACC
AATGGGAGGAAGGTTTTGAGGACGAATTCGGAGAAATCATCAAAACTCGATCAGATGAAAGAGAAGACGT
TCAAAAGAAAACCTTCACCAAATGGATAAACTCACAGTTTGCTAAGACAAGAAGACCTCCTATTGATGAC
CTCTTCACTGACCTGTGTGATGGCCGACGTCTTCTTGAACTTCTGGAGGTTCTGGTTGGCCATGAAATAG
TTAAAGAACGTGGCTTCACTCGAGTGCACTCCCTTAACAATGTTAACAGGGCCCTGCAGATCCTTCAGAA
GAACAATGTTGATCTGGTGAACATTGGAGGAGCTGACATTGTAGATGGGAATCATAAACTGACCCTGGGG
CTCATCTGGAGCATCATTCTCCACTGGCAGGTTAAGGATGTGATGAAAGATGTCATGGCGGACTTACAGC
AGACCAACAGCGAAAAGATCCTGTTAAGCTGGGTCAGGCAGTCCCTCAAAAACTACCAAGACGTCAACGT
GGTCAACTTCTCCAGCAGCTGGGCCGACGGTTTCGCTTTCAACGCTCTCATCCACAGCCACAGGCCGGAG
CTGTTCAGCTGGAGTGTAGTGGAGCAACAGGATAATGCCATTGAGAGACTGGATCATGCCTTCGGTGTTG
CGGAGAAGAGTTTAGGAATCGACCGGCTGCTGGACCCCGAGGATGTTGCTACAGTCCATCCAGATAAGAA
ATCCATCATCATGTACGTCACCTCCCTCTTCAAAGTGCTGCCCCATGGCGTGAGTTTGGAGGCCATCCAA
GAGGTGGAGACCCTCCCTCGAGCCGCAGTGACCAAGGAGGAGCACGTCCTCTATCAAACCCAACAGCGGT
ACTCTCAGCAGATCACAGTCAGCGTGGCCCAGAGTCGCGTTCGCAGCCCGTCGCCCTCCTATAAGCCGAG
ATTTAAAAGCTATGCCTTCACTCAAGCCGCCTACGTCAAGACACCTGAACAGCAGAGGAAGTTCCTCATC
GCACAGTCTCCAGACAAGGCCGATGAACTGCGACCGTCCCCCAGTCCCCTGCCGCAGGGGCTAAATGAGC
TGGAAAGCTACCAGAGTGCCCTGGAGGAGGTCCTGACCTGGCTGCTCTCTGCGGAGGACGGCCTGCAAGC
ACAGCCACCCATCTCTTCTTTTGTAGAAGAAGTCAAAGAGCAGTTTCACACTCATGAGGGCTACATGGTG
GAGCTGACGTCTCACCAGGGCAGTGTGGGCCGGGTCCTGAAAGCGGGAAGTGTGTTGTTGTCTGGAGGGC
AGCTGACTGATGATGAAGAGAGGGAGGTGCGGGAACAGATGAATCTGCTCAACTCGCGCTGGGAACATCT
GCGTGTGGCCAGTATGGAGCGACAGAGCAGGCTTCATGAAGTTTTGATGGACCTTCAGCACCAGCAGCTG
AAGCAGCTCTCTGATTGGCTGGACACGACGGAGACTCGGATTAAAAGGATGGGAGCGCAGGCTTTGGGGC
CTGAACTTGATGACATAAAGCGGCAAATCGAAGAGCAGAAACTCTTACAGGAAGATCTGGAGCTGGAACA
AGTGCGAGTGAATTCGCTGACTCATATGGTGGTGGTTGTAGATGAGAATAGTGGGGATGGCGCCACCGCA
GCCTTGGAGGAAAAGCTGCAGAACCTTGGGGAACGATGGGCAGCGATCTGTAAATGGACTGAAGAGCGTT
GGATCCTCCTTCAAAAGATCCTGCTGTGCTGGCAGCATTTCTCTGAGGAGCAGCTGCTGTTTGATTCTTG
GCTGACTCAAAAGGAGGAGTTGGTCCAGTCCATCCAAAGCAGTGGCACAAATGACCCAAATGAAGTAGCC
GCCAACCTGCGGAAGCTGGCGATTTTAAAAGCAGACCTGGAGCTGAAGAGGCAGACCATGGACAAGCTTT
GCTCGCTCGTCCAGGATCTGCTGACTAACATCAAGAGCAAAGAGGCCGCTGGGAAGCTGGAAGCAAAGCT
GGAGAGGTTTGCTCAGCGCTGGGACAAATTGGTGCAGGCGCTTCAGCTCACCAGCACCAAGATTTCAACT
ATTGTCACCACATCCCAGTCGGAGATCACGCACACAACCATGGCAACTGTCACCAAGGTGACCACGAACC
AGAAGAAGATGGTGAAGCATACTAAGGAGGGCATGTCCACCCCTCCACCTCAGAAAAAGAGACAGATTGT
TGTGGATTCAGAACTGCGGAAAAGATTTGATGTGGACTTCACTGAAATTCACAGTTTTATGACTCGGTCC
GAGGCTGTTTTGCAAAATCCCGAGTTCTCAATCTCCCGTAAAGAAGGCAGTGTGGCAGATCTCTATGAAA
AAGTGCTGGCAATTGACAGGGAAAAACCCGAAAAGTTCAGGAAGTTGCAAGAAGCCACTCGCTCAGCCCA
GGCTTTGGTGGATCAACTTACCAGCGACGGTCAGAACTCAGAGGACATCCAGCAGGCGGCTCAGCAGTTA
CGTGCTCGATGGGTGGACTTCTGCGCTCTCCTGGCCGAGCGGCTGGCGTGGTTGGCCTACCAGACCAAAG
TGCTGGCTTTCTACAATCTCTTTCAGCAGCTGGAGCAGGCTGCGGCCACGGCGGAGAACTGGCTGAAGGT
GCAGTCGCCGCCCGCATGTGAACCCGAACCTCTGAGGATCCAGCTGGAGCGCTGCAGGGATGAAATCTCT
CGCCTCTCGGCTCTTCAACCTCAAGTGGCCAAACTGCACGAACAACTCGAGGAGCTGCGGCAGAAAGAAG
AGACGCCGGTTCTGTTTGACGCGGACATTTCTGCCTTCCAAGAGCACTACCACCAAGTCCTGGAGGACCT
GAGGGCCAGGGAACGACAGCTCGTTTTGGTCCAGTCTAGTCTTCCTCCAGCACGTTATAAGGATGTGATG
GCAGCGCTGTTGGCTTGGCTACAGCAGTGTGAGAATAAACTAGCCATCCCTTCTACAGCAGTGACTGAGT
ATCCCGTCATGGAGCAGAGACTCAAAGATATCAAGGCAATCCAAGCATCCCAGAAGGAGCATCAGGGTGA
CGTGGATGACCTCAATAAGATGGCTGAGCAGGTTTTCCAGAAAGCTCCACCTGAGATCTGTCAGAAGTAC
CGGACGGAGTTGGATAACGTGATGGTGCGCTGGAGACGCATATCGGAGCAGCTGGAGGAGAACATCCAGA
AACTGCAGGATCACATGACCAAGCTACAGCAGTTCCAGAATGACACAAAGACTCTGCAGAAGTGGATGGC
AGAGGTGGATGTTTTCCTGAATGAGGAATGGCCAGCTCTGGGAGACGCAGAGGCTTTGGAGAAACAGTTG
GAACAGTGCACGGCTCTGGTGAATGACATCCACACCGTCCAACCCAGTCTGAACGGCATCAATGAGGTGG
GACTGGCCTTGAAGAGGGAAGCTGAGACGCCGTTTGCCATCAAAATACAGAAGATGCTTGATGAGCTCAA
TGCGCAGTGGGAGCTCATTTGCAAACAGGCTTATGCAAAGAAATCAGCCCTGAAAGGAGGGCTGGACATG
ACGGTGAGTTTGAGGAAGGAGATGCAGGAGATGCAGGAGTGGATCACTCAGGCCGAGGAAGAGTACCTGG
AGAGAGACTTCCAGTACAAAACACCTGAGGAGCTTCATAAAGCAGTGGAGGAGCTGAAGCGGGCTCAAGA
GGAAGTCCATCAAAAGGAAACAAAGGTGAAGCTGCTGACGGATAAAGTCACCAATTTCATTTCAAAGGCT
CCTCCCGCGGCCCATGATGCCCTGAAGGCAGAACTGGATGTTTTGACTTCTAACTACCAGCGCCTGTGCA
GCCGACTCGATGGAAAATGCAAGACTTTAGAGGAAGTGTGGGCATGCTGGTGTGAGCTGCTGTCTTATTT
GGAGTTGGAGAATGCCTGGATGGACCTACTTGAAAAGAAACTTGATGAAACGGAAGGGCTTCAAGGAGGC
ATAGAGGAAATTGAAGAAGCTTTGACTTCTTTAGACACCATGATTAGAGAGCATCCTGAATACAACCGTA
ACCAGATACGTGAATTAGCGCAGACCCTGATGGATGGCCGAGTCCTGGATGAGCTCATCCACAAAAAGGT
GGAGGACTACAACACACGCTGGGATGAACTGATGCAAAGGGCTTCACAAAGGCGCCAGCAGCTGGAGAAG
AGCTTGCATTGGGCCCAGGAGAACGACAAAACCCTGCGTCTCATTCAGGACTCTCTGAACACCACTGACC
GACATCTGACCGCTTACATAGCAGATGGCATAGACGCTGCACAGATACCACAGGAAGCACAGAAAATTCA
GACTGAGTTGAACGGCCATGAGGTGACACTGGATGACATGAAGAAAAAGGCTATGGAGGTTGACGCCTCA
GAGAAAGTGATTGGAGAGATCGATGCAACATTAGATAAACTTTTGCAAGTAAAGGGCAAGTTCCGGCTTT
TCCAAAAGCCAGCAAACTTTGACCAGCGGCTGAGGGAGTGTGAGCGAGTGCTGGAGGAGGTGAAAGTGAA
GCTGGGAGTGCTGAGTATTCGCAGTGTGGAGCAGGAAGTGGTGCAGTCACAGCTTGAGCAGTGCATGAAA
TTTTATAAGAACCTGAGTGAGGTGAAGTCTGAGGTGGAGACGGTGATAAAGACGGGGAGGCAGATTGTGC
AGAAGCAGCAGACGGAGCAACCCAAGGAGTTAGACGACAGGCTGACGGCCCTCAAACTCGCTTACAATGA
TTTGGGTTCACAGGTAACAGAAGGAAAGCAGGAACTGGAGAAGATTTTGAAGTTACTGAGGAAGTTTAGG
AAGGAGGTGAACAGTCTAACCGAATGGCTGGCTACTACTGATGGGGAACTGACGCGCCGCTCATCGGTAG
AGGGTATGCCAAGTGATTTGGATGCGGAGTTGGCTTGGGCAAAGGCAGCGCAGGAGGACACTGAGCATCA
TAAGCCACAGTTGAAACTGGTGAGGGAGTTGGCAGGGACCCTGAAGGGTTTACTTCATAGCCAAGAGAAC
CTGATTGATGACAAGGTCAGTTTGCTGAACTGCAACTGGATCGCAGTGACGTCACGGAGCGAACAGTGGC
TCAAACTCCTGCTGGATTATCAAAATCAAATGAAAACACTTGAGCAGAACATTTCTCAGATCAACACCTG
GATGGATCGCGCAGAAGAGAAGCTGGATGAGATGGACAGCCAGGGCTGCATTGAGCACGTTATAAAGGGT
TTGCGAATGGAGTTGGAGGAGATGAAGGGGAAAGTTGAAGCAGTGCAAGTTCTAGCAGAGGATCTTATAA
AGAACACAGGGGAACATTGTAAAGCTCAAGTGAAACCAAAGCTTGAACAGCTTAACCAACGTTTTGACAT
TGTTGCAAGAAGGATTTTAATGGGACAGGCCTCCTCCCAAGAGTTAGACGAGTACCACAGACAGGCTAAT
ATATGGCTCCAGGTGCTGGACGAGGAGATTAAATTAGGTGAAAGTCTAAAAGAGGAAGATTTCCTGGAGG
ATGCGACTATAGACGAGGAGGCTCTAAATGAACTGTTCCTAAAAGGGGAGAATCTCCTCAAGAGAACTCC
CGGTGGAGAGAAACGAGAGGCCGTTCGAGAGAAACACAACCTTCTCCATGACAGATATGACACTCTAAAG
AATCTGAGAGCCCTGAGAAAGAAGAAGGCTCTGGCTCTCGCATCGCAGTGGTATCAGTTCTGCAAGAAAA
GCGATGACATGATGCAGTGGCTGGACAGAATCGAGAAAAGCATACGAGAGCTTCCAGATCCCCCGGAGGA
GCCCAGAGTGAAAGCAGTTGGATATGAGATTGACCAGCAGCGGCCCAAGCTGGAGGATTTACGTGGATTG
GGGCGTGTGCTTTCAGAGGGTGGAGCTAGCAGAATGGTTGAGCCCCGCCTCCTGCCTATCAATAAACGAT
GGACGGAGCTAGACGTTAACTTCACTCGAGTGCGCCACAAAAGTGAGCTGCAGTTTCTGCTGCAGTGTAT
CTCTGAGAATGAGGCTCTGCTGAACTCTCCCGAGCGCTGGTCTACTGCATTCATCAACCTTCCCCAACAA
GAGAAGTGCCTTAAGGAGGTTAAAGTTAACCTGGATAAACTGGAGGGTCCCGTGGCAGAGGCTGTTGGAA
GAGGTGCATCTCAACCTGAGGAGGGTTTGCTGGTTCAGCTGCTCAGGACCAACTGGGAAAACCTTAAAAT
GCTCTACCAGGACAGACTCAAACGCCTTGAAAAAGCCAAGAAGTTCAATGAGGAGCTGAAAATGCTGGAC
AACTGGCTCACAGATGCTGAGAGGACGATTATGAAGTATGAACAAGACCCCATAAATAATAGAGACCACC
TCAAGGAGCTTCAGGCGGGTTTGGAGAAACAGGAAGCAGCAGTGAAGGGACTCAATGCTCTTGGGACTGA
TCTGAGTCCACAGTGCAGTAAAGACGACAGGGACCACATTAAACAGCAGCTCGCCTCGATCAACTCCCGC
TGGGCCAAAGTGTCCAACCAGCTCACTGAGATCAAGAGACGGTCTGCCGGGGCAAAAATGCTTCTCGCAG
AGTTAAATGAAGACATGGGGGAGTTTCAATCCTGGCTGGATGATGCGGAGGCTGTGGCTGCACTTCCTGT
GGAAGCGGGTCGCAAGGAACAGCTCAGTGCAACTTTAGAAAAAGTCAAGGCCCGGGTGGTGGAACTGCCG
AGCAGGAAGCAAGCTCTTCATCAGATCAACAGCAAAGGCTCATCTCTCCCCGCTGATAAAGTCAAACCAT
TGGAGAAGCAACTAAAGGTTATCAACATGCGCTGGGCGAAGGTGTCCACTGATCTTCCTGAGAAGCAGAG
ACAAATCGAGGATCTCCTCAGGGATTTGTCTTTGTACCAAGAACAGCTCTCCAAACTCTCAATTTGGGCC
TCCAATACAAAGACTCAGCTTGAGCAGTCGCCTACTGCAGTGGACCCAAAGATTGAGGATGACGTAAAAG
AAAAGAAGCCAGCTGTGGAAACCCTTTTGGCAAAAGAGAGACCGCCGTGCCAGCCTGAGAAGGGCCAGTA
TGACGGTCTGAGTGCAGATTGGACATCCATTCAAGTTCTCCTTAAAGACTGGAAAGACAAATGCCAGCTC
GCAGCTGTAACTTTGACTGGTAGTGCAGCAGGAGATGCGGCTCTCGACAAATTCAACAAATCCTGGACAG
AGCTTGACGATTGGTTGGCGCTGCTGGATCACATGGTTCAGACCCAGAGAGTAATGGTGGGGGATCTGGA
CGAGATCAACGAAATGACGGTCAAACTCAAGTCAGCACTGCAAGACATGGAGCAAAGATGCCCACAGCTG
AACAAACAAATCACTGCGGCTCAGAACCTGAAGAACAAAACCAATAACCCTGAGACACGGGCAACTATTA
CAGACCGCATTGAGAAGTTACAGGCACATTGGGAAGATTCTCATGCCAAGCTGACGGCCAGAGTTCTTAC
ACTGCAGAACATGTATAAGGACTCCAGCGATTGGTTGGAGGCCAGAAAAAGGGTGGAGCCTCTCATTAAG
AAAGCCAATGAAAAACTCGAGAGCTGGAAGAAAGTTTCGCACAGCGTTGAAGATTTAAAAGGCCAAAATG
CAGATGTCAAGCAACTTTCTAAGGATCTACAGCAGTGGCAGACTCAGATGAATGTCACCAATGAGCTGGC
AAACAAACTACTGACTCTTTATGCAGACGACGACACAAGCAAAGTGAAACAAATGACCGAGAGCATGAAT
CTGGCTTGGGCCAACATCAAAAAGCGTGCAGGGGACAAGGAGGCAGATCTGGAAGCTGGACTTCGGCAGT
TGCAGCATTACTACTTGGACCTGGAGAAATTCCTTAATTGGCTAACGGAGGCAGAAACCACAGCCAATGT
CTTACAAGATGCCACCTTTAAGGAGGGACTTCTGGAAAATCCTGCCACAGTTCGACATTTACTCGAGCAA
TGGCAGGATCTCCAGGCAGAGATTGATGCTCACCGGGAGACGTACCATTCATTAGATGAAAACGGACATC
GTATTGTGTCGTCTCTGGAGGGAACGGACAATGCTGTGGTGCTACAAAAACGGCTTGATGACATGGGGCA
GCGCTGGCATGAGTTGTGCAACAAAGTTATGAGTATAAGGCCCTATCTAGATGCCGGCGTTGATCAGTGG
AAACACTTGCACATGTCCTTACAAGAGCTGCTCAACTGGCTGCAGCTGAAGAGGGAAGAGCTGGAGAAGC
AGAAGCCAGTAGGGGGCGACGTGCCGACCGTTCACCAACAACTCCTCACGCACAAGGCTTTCAGAAGAGA
GCTGGGTGCCAAAGAACCTGTAATCAATGGAACTCTTGACAATGCGAAAACCTTCCTCGCTGAGATGCCT
CGTGAGGGCCTGAAACAGAGACCTGGACAAAAAGATGTAAGTCCTGAGGAGCGGGTTCAAAACGTGGGCC
GCATATTGCGTAAAGAAGTGGAGGATGTAACGGTGCGATGGAAGAATCTGGGTGCAGCTTCTGTGGACTG
GCAGCAACAGCTGGAACTGGCCTTGGAGAGGCTGATGGAGCTCCAGGACGCCCAGGATCAGCTGGACTAC
AAGCTACGACAGGCTGAGAGCGTGAAGAATTCTTGGAAGCCTGTTGGGGAGCTGCTTGTAGACGATTTGC
AAAACCACATAGACAGAGTGAAGGCATTTCAGGAAGAGATAGCTCCCATTCAGGATAACGTAAATCATGT
CAACCAGCTGGCCTCCACATTTAGACCGTCTGACATTCAGCTTTCTCCAGACAACCTGAGCAGAATCGAT
GACCTCAACATGAGATGGAGGCTTCTGCAGATCTCCATTGAGGAGCATCTGAGTCAGCTGACCACAGCCT
TTAAGGACTTGGGACCCTCTCAGAATTTCCTTCATGCGTCTGTTGAAAGCCCTCTCGAACGCTCTATTTC
ACCCAACAATGTCCCCTACTATATCAATCACCAGACCCAAACAACATGTTGGGACCACCCAAAGATGGCA
GAACTCTACCAGTCATTAGCGGATCTCAACAACGTGCGGTTCTCGGCATACAGGACGGCAATGAAGCTCA
GACGAATGCAGAAAGCCCTCTGTTTGGATCTTCTGAGCATGCCTGCAGCCTGTGAAGCCTTTGAGCAGCA
CAATCTCAAACAGAACGAGCAGTTCATGGACATCGTGCAGGTGATCAACTGTCTGACCAGCATCTACGAC
CGTCTGGAGCAGCAGCACAGCAGCCTGGTCAACGTGCCTCTCTGTGTGGACATGTGTCTCAACTGGCTGC
TCAACGTTTACGATACGGGACGAGCTGGGAAGATTCGTACCCTATCCTTCAAAACAGGAATAATCTCTTT
GTGCAAAGCTCACCTTGAAGATAAGTACAGATTTTTATTTCGAGAGGTGGCCAGTGCCACAGGCTTCTGT
GACCAGCGGCGCCTCGGCCTCCTCCTGCATGATGCCATTCAGATCCCCAGGCAGCTGGGTGAAGTGGCGT
CTTTCGGAGGGAGCAATATTGAGCCCAGTGTGCGCAGCTGCTTTCAGTTCGCCAATAACAAACCGGAGTT
AGAGGCTTCAGTCTTCCTGGACTGGATGCGTTTAGAACCTCAGTCGATGGTTTGGCTTCCTGTCCTTCAC
CGTGTAGCGGCCGCTGAGACAGCAAAGCACCAGGCTAAGTGCAACATTTGTAAGGAATGTCCTATTATTG
GCTTCAGGTACCGAAGTTTAAAGCACTTTAACTATGATATCTGCCAAAGCTGCTTCTTTTCTGGCAGAGT
GGCCAAAGGTCACAAGATGCAGTACCCTATGGTTGAATATTGCACACCGACGACGTCAGGAGAGGATGTG
AGAGACTTTGCCAAGGTGTTAAAGAACAAGTTCAGGACAAAGCGCTATTTTGCCAAGCACCCTCGCATGG
GTTACCTTCCCGTCCAGACCATCCTTGAAGGAGACAACATGGAGACTCCTGTTACACTGATCAACTTCTG
GCCTGTTGACCATCCGCCTGCATCTTCCCCTCAACTCTCCCATGACGACACCCACTCTCGCATCGAGCAT
TACGCTAGCAGGCTAGCTGAAATGGAGAACCGAAATGGCTCGTATGTGAATGACAATGTATCGCCCAATG
AAAGCATGGATGATGAGCATCTGCTGATCCAGCACTACTGCCAGAGTCTGAATCAAGGCTCTCCTCTCAG
CCAGCCGCAGAGCCCCGCTCAGATCCTCATCTCAATGGAGACTGAAGAGAAGGGAGAGCTGGAGAGAGTG
CTCAATGATCTGGAGCAGGAAAACAGGAAGCTGCAAGCGGAGTATGATCGTCTGAAAAAGGCACACGATC
ACAAGGGTCTGTCACCGTTGCCTTCACCTCCACAGATGCTTCCGGTGTCGCCTCAGAGTCCACGCGACGC
AGAACTGATCGCAGAAGCCAAACTACTGCGGCAACACAAGGGACGATTGGAGGCAAGAATGCAAATCCTG
GAGGATCACAACAAGCAGCTGGAATCGCAGCTTACACGCCTAAGACAGTTACTCGAGCAGACTGAGTCCA
AGGTGAATGGCACTGCCCTGTCCTCACCCTCCACTGCCTCTCCGAGATCTGACACCAGCCTGGCCTCACT
GCGTGTGGCCGCAAGCCAAACCACAGAGACCATGGGTGATGATGAGCTGTCCAGTCCCACCCAGGATGCA
AGCACTGGATTAGAAGACGTCATCGAGCAGCTCAACAACTCCTTCCCTCACAGCCAAGGAGGCGGACGGC
TAAATCCAATGGTGAGCAAGGGCGAGGAGCTGTTCACCGGGGTGGTGCCCATCCTGGTCGAGCTGGACGG
CGACGTAAACGGCCACAAGTTCAGCGTGTCCGGCGAGGGCGAGGGCGATGCTACCTACGGCAAGCTGACC
CTGAAGTTCATCTGCACCACCGGCAAGCTGCCCGTGCCCTGGCCCACCCTCGTGACCACCCTGACCTACG
GCGTGCAGTGCTTCAGCCGCTACCCCGACCACATGAAGCAGCACGACTTCTTCAAGTCCGCCATGCCCGA
AGGCTACGTCCAGGAGCGCACCATCTTCTTCAAGGACGACGGCAACTACAAGACCCGCGCCGAGGTGAAG
TTCGAGGGCGACACCCTGGTGAACCGCATCGAGCTGAAGGGCATCGACTTCAAGGAGGACGGCAACATCC
TGGGGCACAAGCTGGAGTACAACTACAACAGCCACAACGTCTATATCATGGCCGACAAGCAGAAGAACGG
CATCAAGGTGAACTTCAAGATCCGCCACAACATCGAGGACGGCAGCGTGCAGCTCGCCGACCACTACCAG
CAGAACACCCCCATCGGCGACGGCCCCGTGCTGCTGCCCGACAACCACTACCTGAGCACCCAGTCCGCCC
TGAGCAAAGACCCCAACGAGAAGCGCGATCACATGGTCCTGCTGGAGTTCGTGACCGCCGCCGGGATCAC
TCTCGGCATGGACGAGCTGTACAAGTAACCCAGCTTTCTTGTACAAAGTGGGGGATCCAGACATGATAAG
ATACATTGATGAGTTTGGACAAACCACAACTAGAATGCAGTGAAAAAAATGCTTTATTTGTGAAATTTGT
GATGCTATTGCTTTATTTGTAACCATTATAAGCTGCAATAAACAAGTTAACAACAACAATTGCATTCATT
TTATGTTTCAGGTTCAGGGGGAGGTGTGGGAGGTTTTTTCCAACTTTATTATACATAGTTGATAATTCAC
TGGCCGTCGTTTTACGGTACCATCGATGATGATCCAGACATGATAAGATACATTGATGAGTTTGGACAAA
CCACAACTAGAATGCAGTGAAAAAAATGCTTTATTTGTGAAATTTGTGATGCTATTGCTTTATTTGTAAC
CATTATAAGCTGCAATAAACAAGTTAACAACAACAATTGCATTCATTTTATGTTTCAGGTTCAGGGGGAG
GTGTGGGAGGTTTTTTAAAGCAAGTAAAACCTCTACAAATGTGGTATGGCTGATTATGATCCTCTAGATC
AGATCTGCGAAGATACGGCCACGGGTGCTCTTGATCCTGTGGCTGATTTTGGACTGTGCTGCTCGCAGCT
GCTGATGAATCACATACTTCCTCCATTTTCTTCCACTGATTGACTGTTATAATTTCCCTAATTTCCAGGT
CAAGGTGCTGTGCATTGTGGTAATAGATGTGACATGACGTCACTTCCAAAGGACCAATGAACATGTCTGA
CCAATTTCATATAATGTGAAAACGATTTTCATAGGCAGAATAAATAACATTTAAATTAAACTGGGCATCA
GCGCAATTCAATTGGTTTGGTAATAGCAAGGGAAAATAGAATGAAGTGATCTCCAAAAAATAAGTACTTT
TTGACTGTAAATAAAATTGTAAGGAGTAAAAAGTACTTTTTTTTCTAAAAAAATGTAATTAAGTAAAAGT
AAAAGTATTGATTTTTAATTGTACTCAAGTAAAGTAAAAATCCCCAAAAATAATACTTAAGTACAGTAAT
CAAGTAAAATTACTCAAGTACTTTACACCTCTGGTTCTTGACCCCCTACCTTCAGCAAGCCCAGCAGATC
CACTAGTTCTAGAGCGGCCGCCACCGCGGTGGAGCTCCAGCTTTTGTTCCCTTTAGTGAGGGTTAATTGC
GCGCTTGGCGTAATCATGGTCATAGCTGTTTCCTGTGTGAAATTGTTATCCGCTCACAATTCCACACAAC
ATACGAGCCGGAAGCATAAAGTGTAAAGCCTGGGGTGCCTAATGAGTGAGCTAACTCACATTAATTGCGT
TGCGCTCACTGCCCGCTTTCCAGTCGGGAAACCTGTCGTGCCAGCTGCATTAATGAATCGGCCAACGCGC
GGGGAGAGGCGGTTTGCGTATTGGGCGCTCTTCCGCTTCCTCGCTCACTGACTCGCTGCGCTCGGTCGTT
CGGCTGCGGCGAGCGGTATCAGCTCACTCAAAGGCGGTAATACGGTTATCCACAGAATCAGGGGATAACG
CAGGAAAGAACATGTGAGCAAAAGGCCAGCAAAAGGCCAGGAACCGTAAAAAGGCCGCGTTGCTGGCGTT
TTTCCATAGGCTCCGCCCCCCTGACGAGCATCACAAAAATCGACGCTCAAGTCAGAGGTGGCGAAACCCG
ACAGGACTATAAAGATACCAGGCGTTTCCCCCTGGAAGCTCCCTCGTGCGCTCTCCTGTTCCGACCCTGC
CGCTTACCGGATACCTGTCCGCCTTTCTCCCTTCGGGAAGCGTGGCGCTTTCTCATAGCTCACGCTGTAG
GTATCTCAGTTCGGTGTAGGTCGTTCGCTCCAAGCTGGGCTGTGTGCACGAACCCCCCGTTCAGCCCGAC
CGCTGCGCCTTATCCGGTAACTATCGTCTTGAGTCCAACCCGGTAAGACACGACTTATCGCCACTGGCAG
CAGCCACTGGTAACAGGATTAGCAGAGCGAGGTATGTAGGCGGTGCTACAGAGTTCTTGAAGTGGTGGCC
TAACTACGGCTACACTAGAAGAACAGTATTTGGTATCTGCGCTCTGCTGAAGCCAGTTACCTTCGGAAAA
AGAGTTGGTAGCTCTTGATCCGGCAAACAAACCACCGCTGGTAGCGGTGGTTTTTTTGTTTGCAAGCAGC
AGATTACGCGCAGAAAAAAAGGATCTCAAGAAGATCCTTTGATCTTTTCTACGGGGTCTGACGCTCAGTG
GAACGAAAACTCACGTTAAGGCATTTTGGTCATGAGATTATCAAAAAGGATCTTCACCTAGATCCTTTTA
AATTAAAAATGAAGTTTTAAATCAATCTAAAGTATATATGAGTAAACTTGGTCTGACAGTTACCAATGCT
TAATCAGTGAGGCACCTATCTCAGCGATCTGTCTATTTCGTTCATCCATAGTTGCCTGACTCCCCGTCGT
GTAGATAACTACGATACGGGAGGGCTTACCATCTGGCCCCAGTGCTGCAATGATACCGCGAGACCCACGC
TCACCGGCTCCAGATTTATCAGCAATAAACCAGCCAGCCGGAAGGGCCGAGCGCAGAAGTGGTCCTGCAA
CTTTATCCGCCTCCATCCAGTCTATTAATTGTTGCCGGGAAGCTAGAGTAAGTAGTTCGCCAGTTAATAG
TTTGCGCAACGTTGTTGCCATTGCTACAGGCATCGTGGTGTCACGCTCGTCGTTTGGTATGGCTTCATTC
AGCTCCGGTTCCCAACGATCAAGGCGAGTTACATGATCCCCCATGTTGTGCAAAAAAGCGGTTAGCTCCT
TCGGTCCTCCGATCGTTGTCAGAAGTAAGTTGGCCGCAGTGTTATCACTCATGGTTATGGCAGCACTGCA
TAATTCTCTTACTGTCATGCCATCCGTAAGATGCTTTTCTGTGACTGGTGAGTACTCAACCAAGTCATTC
TGAGAATAGTGTATGCGGCGACCGAGTTGCTCTTGCCCGGCGTCAATACGGGATAATACCGCGCCACATA
GCAGAACTTTAAAAGTGCTCATCATTGGAAAACGTTCTTCGGGGCGAAAACTCTCAAGGATCTTACCGCT
GTTGAGATCCAGTTCGATGTAACCCACTCGTGCACCCAACTGATCTTCAGCATCTTTTACTTTCACCAGC
GTTTCTGGGTGAGCAAAAACAGGAAGGCAAAATGCCGCAAAAAAGGGAATAAGGGCGACACGGAAATGTT
GAATACTCATACTCTTCCTTTTTCAATATTATTGAAGCATTTATCAGGGTTATTGTCTCATGAGCGGATA
CATATTTGAATGTATTTAGAAAAATAAACAAATAGGGGT
Features (pLannotate 1.2.2; 23 found; start..end, strand, type, name):
     32..253     -  rep_origin     M13 ori (fragment) (sequence partly withheld): M13 bacteriophage origin of replication; arrow indicates direction of (+) strand synthesis
    253..540     +  CDS            tyr (fragment) (sequence partly withheld): TYRO_ORYLA - Also known as tyro. Experimental evidence at transcript level: Swiss-Prot protein existence level 2. This is a copper-containing oxidase that functions in the formation of pigments such as melanins and other polyphenolic compounds. From Oryzias latipes (Japanese rice fish) (Japanese killifish).
   1081..1202    -  polyA_signal   SV40 poly(A) signal: SV40 polyadenylation signal
   1225..1308    -  CDS            large T antigen (fragment): large T antigen from SV40 (simian virus 40)
   1325..2044    -  CDS            EGFP: the original enhanced GFP (Yang et al., 1996) mammalian codon-optimized
   2728..2748    +  protein_bind   attB4: mutant version of attB; core recombination site for the Gateway® BP reaction BP Clonase™
   6706..6726    +  protein_bind   attB1: mutant version of attB; core recombination site for the Gateway® BP reaction BP Clonase™
   6766..17463   +  CDS            Dmd: DMD_RAT - Experimental evidence at protein level: Swiss-Prot protein existence level 1. Anchors the extracellular matrix to the cytoskeleton via F- actin. Ligand for dystroglycan. Component of the dystrophin-associated glycoprotein complex which accumulates at the neuromuscular junction (NMJ) and at a variety of synapses in the peripheral and central nervous systems and has a structural function in stabilizing the sarcolemma. Also implicated in signaling events and synaptic transmission. From Rattus norvegicus (Rat).
  17482..18198   +  CDS            EGFP: EGFP is a basic (constitutively fluorescent) green fluorescent protein published in 1996, derived from Aequorea victoria. It is reported to be a rapidly-maturing weak dimer with moderate acid sensitivity.
  18204..18224   -  protein_bind   attB2: mutant version of attB; core recombination site for the Gateway® BP reaction BP Clonase™
  18227..18361   -  polyA_signal   SV40 poly(A) signal: SV40 polyadenylation signal
  18448..18468   +  CDS            lacZα (fragment): LacZα fragment of β-galactosidase; lacZ fragment
  18484..18618   -  polyA_signal   SV40 poly(A) signal: SV40 polyadenylation signal
  18641..18724   -  CDS            large T antigen (fragment): large T antigen from SV40 (simian virus 40)
  19290..19330   -  misc_feature   MCS (fragment): pBluescript multiple cloning site
  19343..19361   -  promoter       T3 promoter: promoter for bacteriophage T3 RNA polymerase
  19404..19426   -  protein_bind   lac operator (fragment): The lac repressor binds to the lac operator to inhibit transcription in E. coli. This inhibition can be relieved by adding lactose or isopropyl-β-D-thiogalactopyranoside (IPTG). lac repressor encoded by lacI
  19430..19460   -  promoter       lac promoter: promoter for the E. coli lac operon
  19475..19496   -  protein_bind   CAP binding site: CAP binding activates transcription in the presence of cAMP. E. coli catabolite activator protein
  19509..19601   -  CDS            lacI (fragment): lac repressor; lacI; The lac repressor binds to the lac operator to inhibit transcription in E. coli. This inhibition can be relieved by adding lactose or isopropyl-β-D-thiogalactopyranoside (IPTG).
  19784..20372   -  rep_origin     ori: high-copy-number ColE1/pMB1/pBR322/pUC origin of replication
  20543..21403   -  CDS            AmpR: β-lactamase; bla; confers resistance to ampicillin, carbenicillin, and related antibiotics
  21404..6       -  promoter       AmpR promoter (across the origin): bla
