[The description below was written by a language model from this plasmid's Addgene catalogue record and pLannotate feature annotations shown in this document.]
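Description:
pcryGFP-acta1-dmdGFP is a large (about 21.5 kb) zebrafish transgenesis plasmid built in the pDestTol2pACryGFP destination backbone. The catalogue lists it under mammalian expression, but the promoters, the insert and the backbone name all point to Tol2 transposon-mediated use in fish. The medaka tyrosinase fragment picked up by the annotation is probably Tol2 arm sequence, since Tol2 was first found within that locus, although no Tol2 ends are annotated as such. It is propagated in E. coli through a high-copy ColE1/pUC origin with ampicillin selection. Remnants of a pBluescript-type backbone are also present, including an M13 ori fragment, lac promoter/operator elements and a T3 promoter.

The plasmid carries two expression units in opposite orientations. In the first, the alphaA-crystallin promoter drives EGFP with an SV40 polyadenylation signal, giving green fluorescence in the lens as a visible marker of transgene carriers. The second unit sits between Gateway attB4, attB1 and attB2 sites, a layout indicating multisite Gateway assembly. The roughly 4 kb segment between attB4 and attB1 is unannotated, and it corresponds in position to the muscle-specific acta1 promoter named in the record. The segment between attB1 and attB2 holds the zebrafish dystrophin (dmd) coding sequence, about 11 kb, which the software matched by homology to rat Dmd. It is fused at its C terminus to EGFP and followed by SV40 poly(A) signals.

The depositor sequence is slightly longer than the sequencing-derived record and contains a single annotated loxP site in the promoter region that is absent from the latter. The record does not explain this difference. The associated publication concerns dystrophin mutations, which fits use of the construct to express fluorescently tagged dystrophin in skeletal muscle.
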