Addgene plasmid #172530: pcryGFP-acta1-dmdGFP
Purpose: alphaA-crystallin promoter (cry) drives GFP expression in the lens. The acta1 muscle-specific promoter drives expression of GFP-tagged zebrafish dmd.
Depositing lab: Joachim Berger. Depositing organization: Monash University. Publication: Effect of Ataluren on dystrophin mutations. Berger J, Li M, Berger S, Meilak M, Rientjes J, Currie PD. J Cell Mol Med. 2020 Jun;24(12):6680-6689. doi: 10.1111/jcmm.15319. Epub 2020 Apr 28. PubMed 32343037.
Backbone
  Vector backbone: pDestTol2pACryGFP
  Backbone manufacturer: Joachim Berger
  Backbone size w/o insert (bp): 7488
  Total vector size (bp): 21551
  Vector type: Mammalian Expression
Growth in bacteria
  Bacterial resistance: Ampicillin, 100 μg/mL
  Growth temperature: 37°C
  Growth strain: DH5alpha
  Copy number: High Copy
Gene/Insert
  Gene/Insert name: dmd (alt name: dystrophin)
  Species: D. rerio (zebrafish)
  Insert size (bp): 11466
  Entrez Gene: dmd (a.k.a. Dp7, Dp71, cb664, im:691178, im:6911785, sa, zfDY, zfDYS, zgc:110165)
  Tag / fusion protein: GFP (C terminal on insert)
Terms and licenses: Academic/Nonprofit Terms; Industry Terms: Not Available to Industry
How to cite: pcryGFP-acta1-dmdGFP was a gift from Joachim Berger (Addgene plasmid # 172530 ; http://n2t.net/addgene:172530 ; RRID:Addgene_172530)
